>Addgene plasmid #194890 | FUW-crRNA-1-U6_TRE-dLbCpf1-NLS-hCTCF_K365A_R368A-HA-P2A-tagBFP | addgene full sequence | sequence record 392583 | Addgene NGS Result
GTCGACGGATCGGGAGATCTCCCGATCCCCTATGGTGCACTCTCAGTACAATCTGCTCTGATGCCGCATA
GTTAAGCCAGTATCTGCTCCCTGCTTGTGTGTTGGAGGTCGCTGAGTAGTGCGCGAGCAAAATTTAAGCT
ACAACAAGGCAAGGCTTGACCGACAATTGCATGAAGAATCTGCTTAGGGTTAGGCGTTTTGCGCTGCTTC
GCGATGTACGGGCCAGATATACGCGTTGACATTGATTATTGACTAGTTATTAATAGTAATCAATTACGGG
GTCATTAGTTCATAGCCCATATATGGAGTTCCGCGTTACATAACTTACGGTAAATGGCCCGCCTGGCTGA
CCGCCCAACGACCCCCGCCCATTGACGTCAATAATGACGTATGTTCCCATAGTAACGCCAATAGGGACTT
TCCATTGACGTCAATGGGTGGAGTATTTACGGTAAACTGCCCACTTGGCAGTACATCAAGTGTATCATAT
GCCAAGTACGCCCCCTATTGACGTCAATGACGGTAAATGGCCCGCCTGGCATTATGCCCAGTACATGACC
TTATGGGACTTTCCTACTTGGCAGTACATCTACGTATTAGTCATCGCTATTACCATGGTGATGCGGTTTT
GGCAGTACATCAATGGGCGTGGATAGCGGTTTGACTCACGGGGATTTCCAAGTCTCCACCCCATTGACGT
CAATGGGAGTTTGTTTTGGCACCAAAATCAACGGGACTTTCCAAAATGTCGTAACAACTCCGCCCCATTG
ACGCAAATGGGCGGTAGGCGTGTACGGTGGGAGGTCTATATAAGCAGCGCGTTTTGCCTGTACTGGGTCT
CTCTGGTTAGACCAGATCTGAGCCTGGGAGCTCTCTGGCTAACTAGGGAACCCACTGCTTAAGCCTCAAT
AAAGCTTGCCTTGAGTGCTTCAAGTAGTGTGTGCCCGTCTGTTGTGTGACTCTGGTAACTAGAGATCCCT
CAGACCCTTTTAGTCAGTGTGGAAAATCTCTAGCAGTGGCGCCCGAACAGGGACTTGAAAGCGAAAGGGA
AACCAGAGGAGCTCTCTCGACGCAGGACTCGGCTTGCTGAAGCGCGCACGGCAAGAGGCGAGGGGCGGCG
ACTGGTGAGTACGCCAAAAATTTTGACTAGCGGAGGCTAGAAGGAGAGAGATGGGTGCGAGAGCGTCAGT
ATTAAGCGGGGGAGAATTAGATCGCGATGGGAAAAAATTCGGTTAAGGCCAGGGGGAAAGAAAAAATATA
AATTAAAACATATAGTATGGGCAAGCAGGGAGCTAGAACGATTCGCAGTTAATCCTGGCCTGTTAGAAAC
ATCAGAAGGCTGTAGACAAATACTGGGACAGCTACAACCATCCCTTCAGACAGGATCAGAAGAACTTAGA
TCATTATATAATACAGTAGCAACCCTCTATTGTGTGCATCAAAGGATAGAGATAAAAGACACCAAGGAAG
CTTTAGACAAGATAGAGGAAGAGCAAAACAAAAGTAAGACCACCGCACAGCAAGCGGCCGCTGATCTTCA
GACCTGGAGGAGGAGATATGAGGGACAATTGGAGAAGTGAATTATATAAATATAAAGTAGTAAAAATTGA
ACCATTAGGAGTAGCACCCACCAAGGCAAAGAGAAGAGTGGTGCAGAGAGAAAAAAGAGCAGTGGGAATA
GGAGCTTTGTTCCTTGGGTTCTTGGGAGCAGCAGGAAGCACTATGGGCGCAGCGTCAATGACGCTGACGG
TACAGGCCAGACAATTATTGTCTGGTATAGTGCAGCAGCAGAACAATTTGCTGAGGGCTATTGAGGCGCA
ACAGCATCTGTTGCAACTCACAGTCTGGGGCATCAAGCAGCTCCAGGCAAGAATCCTGGCTGTGGAAAGA
TACCTAAAGGATCAACAGCTCCTGGGGATTTGGGGTTGCTCTGGAAAACTCATTTGCACCACTGCTGTGC
CTTGGAATGCTAGTTGGAGTAATAAATCTCTGGAACAGATTTGGAATCACACGACCTGGATGGAGTGGGA
CAGAGAAATTAACAATTACACAAGCTTAATACACTCCTTAATTGAAGAATCGCAAAACCAGCAAGAAAAG
AATGAACAAGAATTATTGGAATTAGATAAATGGGCAAGTTTGTGGAATTGGTTTAACATAACAAATTGGC
TGTGGTATATAAAATTATTCATAATGATAGTAGGAGGCTTGGTAGGTTTAAGAATAGTTTTTGCTGTACT
TTCTATAGTGAATAGAGTTAGGCAGGGATATTCACCATTATCGTTTCAGACCCACCTCCCAACCCCGAGG
GGACCCGACAGGCCCGAAGGAATAGAAGAAGAAGGTGGAGAGAGAGACAGAGACAGATCCATTCGATTAG
TGAACGGATCGGCACTGCGTGCGCCAATTCTGCAGACAAATGGCAGTATTCATCCACAATTTTAAAAGAA
AAGGGGGGATTGGGGGGTACAGTGCAGGGGAAAGAATAGTAGACATAATAGCAACAGACATACAAACTAA
AGAATTACAAAAACAAATTACAAAAATTCAAAATTTTCGGGTTTATTACAGGGACAGCAGAGATCCAGTT
TGGTTAATTAAAAAAATGAGCGGGCCTGGGCCATGTCCTATCTACACTTAGTAGAAATTGACGCTAGCCG
TCCTTTCCACAAGATATATAAAGCCAAGAAATCGAAATACTTTCAAGTTACGGTAAGCATATGATAGTCC
ATTTTAAAACATAATTTTAAAACTGCAAACTACCCAAGAAATTATTACTTTCTACGTCACGTATTTTGTA
CTAATATCTTTGTGTTTACAGTCAAATTAATTCTAATTATCTCTCTAACAGCCTTGTATCGTATATGCAA
ATATGAAGGAATCATGGGAAATAGGCCCTCTTCCTGCCCGACCTTATTGTCTCATGAGCGGATACATATT
TGAATGTATTTAGAAAAATAAACAAATAGGGGTTCCGCGCACATTTCCCCGAAAAGTGCCACCTGGTTTT
AGAGCTAGAAATAGCAAGTTAAAATAAGGCTAGTCCGTTTTTAGCGCGTGCGCCAATTCTGCAGACAAAT
GGCTCTAGATTCGAAGTCTTCAAGAATTGCTCGAGTTTACTCCCTATCAGTGATAGAGAACGTATGAAGA
GTTTACTCCCTATCAGTGATAGAGAACGTATGCAGACTTTACTCCCTATCAGTGATAGAGAACGTATAAG
GAGTTTACTCCCTATCAGTGATAGAGAACGTATGACCAGTTTACTCCCTATCAGTGATAGAGAACGTATC
TACAGTTTACTCCCTATCAGTGATAGAGAACGTATATCCAGTTTACTCCCTATCAGTGATAGAGAACGTA
TAAGCTTTAGGCGTGTACGGTGGGCGCCTATAAAAGCAGAGCTCGTTTAGTGAACCGTCAGATCGCCTGG
AGCAATTCCACAACACTTTTGTCTTATACCAACTTTCCGTACCACTTCCTACCCTCGTAAACCGCGGGCC
CGGGTTCCACCGGTGCCACCATGAGCAAGCTGGAGAAGTTTACAAACTGCTACTCCCTGTCTAAGACCCT
GAGGTTCAAGGCCATCCCTGTGGGCAAGACCCAGGAGAACATCGACAATAAGCGGCTGCTGGTGGAGGAC
GAGAAGAGAGCCGAGGATTATAAGGGCGTGAAGAAGCTGCTGGATCGCTACTATCTGTCTTTTATCAACG
ACGTGCTGCACAGCATCAAGCTGAAGAATCTGAACAATTACATCAGCCTGTTCCGGAAGAAAACCAGAAC
CGAGAAGGAGAATAAGGAGCTGGAGAACCTGGAGATCAATCTGCGGAAGGAGATCGCCAAGGCCTTCAAG
GGCAACGAGGGCTACAAGTCCCTGTTTAAGAAGGATATCATCGAGACAATCCTGCCAGAGTTCCTGGACG
ATAAGGACGAGATCGCCCTGGTGAACAGCTTCAATGGCTTTACCACAGCCTTCACCGGCTTCTTTGATAA
CAGAGAGAATATGTTTTCCGAGGAGGCCAAGAGCACATCCATCGCCTTCAGGTGTATCAACGAGAATCTG
ACCCGCTACATCTCTAATATGGACATCTTCGAGAAGGTGGACGCCATCTTTGATAAGCACGAGGTGCAGG
AGATCAAGGAGAAGATCCTGAACAGCGACTATGATGTGGAGGATTTCTTTGAGGGCGAGTTCTTTAACTT
TGTGCTGACACAGGAGGGCATCGACGTGTATAACGCCATCATCGGCGGCTTCGTGACCGAGAGCGGCGAG
AAGATCAAGGGCCTGAACGAGTACATCAACCTGTATAATCAGAAAACCAAGCAGAAGCTGCCTAAGTTTA
AGCCACTGTATAAGCAGGTGCTGAGCGATCGGGAGTCTCTGAGCTTCTACGGCGAGGGCTATACATCCGA
TGAGGAGGTGCTGGAGGTGTTTAGAAACACCCTGAACAAGAACAGCGAGATCTTCAGCTCCATCAAGAAG
CTGGAGAAGCTGTTCAAGAATTTTGACGAGTACTCTAGCGCCGGCATCTTTGTGAAGAACGGCCCCGCCA
TCAGCACAATCTCCAAGGATATCTTCGGCGAGTGGAACGTGATCCGGGACAAGTGGAATGCCGAGTATGA
CGATATCCACCTGAAGAAGAAGGCCGTGGTGACCGAGAAGTACGAGGACGATCGGAGAAAGTCCTTCAAG
AAGATCGGCTCCTTTTCTCTGGAGCAGCTGCAGGAGTACGCCGACGCCGATCTGTCTGTGGTGGAGAAGC
TGAAGGAGATCATCATCCAGAAGGTGGATGAGATCTACAAGGTGTATGGCTCCTCTGAGAAGCTGTTCGA
CGCCGATTTTGTGCTGGAGAAGAGCCTGAAGAAGAACGACGCCGTGGTGGCCATCATGAAGGACCTGCTG
GATTCTGTGAAGAGCTTCGAGAATTACATCAAGGCCTTCTTTGGCGAGGGCAAGGAGACAAACAGGGACG
AGTCCTTCTATGGCGATTTTGTGCTGGCCTACGACATCCTGCTGAAGGTGGACCACATCTACGATGCCAT
CCGCAATTATGTGACCCAGAAGCCCTACTCTAAGGATAAGTTCAAGCTGTATTTTCAGAACCCTCAGTTC
ATGGGCGGCTGGGACAAGGATAAGGAGACAGACTATCGGGCCACCATCCTGAGATACGGCTCCAAGTACT
ATCTGGCCATCATGGATAAGAAGTACGCCAAGTGCCTGCAGAAGATCGACAAGGACGATGTGAACGGCAA
TTACGAGAAGATCAACTATAAGCTGCTGCCCGGCCCTAATAAGATGCTGCCAAAGGTGTTCTTTTCTAAG
AAGTGGATGGCCTACTATAACCCCAGCGAGGACATCCAGAAGATCTACAAGAATGGCACATTCAAGAAGG
GCGATATGTTTAACCTGAATGACTGTCACAAGCTGATCGACTTCTTTAAGGATAGCATCTCCCGGTATCC
AAAGTGGTCCAATGCCTACGATTTCAACTTTTCTGAGACAGAGAAGTATAAGGACATCGCCGGCTTTTAC
AGAGAGGTGGAGGAGCAGGGCTATAAGGTGAGCTTCGAGTCTGCCAGCAAGAAGGAGGTGGATAAGCTGG
TGGAGGAGGGCAAGCTGTATATGTTCCAGATCTATAACAAGGACTTTTCCGATAAGTCTCACGGCACACC
CAATCTGCACACCATGTACTTCAAGCTGCTGTTTGACGAGAACAATCACGGACAGATCAGGCTGAGCGGA
GGAGCAGAGCTGTTCATGAGGCGCGCCTCCCTGAAGAAGGAGGAGCTGGTGGTGCACCCAGCCAACTCCC
CTATCGCCAACAAGAATCCAGATAATCCCAAGAAAACCACAACCCTGTCCTACGACGTGTATAAGGATAA
GAGGTTTTCTGAGGACCAGTACGAGCTGCACATCCCAATCGCCATCAATAAGTGCCCCAAGAACATCTTC
AAGATCAATACAGAGGTGCGCGTGCTGCTGAAGCACGACGATAACCCCTATGTGATCGGCATCGCGAGGG
GCGAGCGCAATCTGCTGTATATCGTGGTGGTGGACGGCAAGGGCAACATCGTGGAGCAGTATTCCCTGAA
CGAGATCATCAACAACTTCAACGGCATCAGGATCAAGACAGATTACCACTCTCTGCTGGACAAGAAGGAG
AAGGAGAGGTTCGAGGCCCGCCAGAACTGGACCTCCATCGAGAATATCAAGGAGCTGAAGGCCGGCTATA
TCTCTCAGGTGGTGCACAAGATCTGCGAGCTGGTGGAGAAGTACGATGCCGTGATCGCCCTGGAGGACCT
GAACTCTGGCTTTAAGAATAGCCGCGTGAAGGTGGAGAAGCAGGTGTATCAGAAGTTCGAGAAGATGCTG
ATCGATAAGCTGAACTACATGGTGGACAAGAAGTCTAATCCTTGTGCAACAGGCGGCGCCCTGAAGGGCT
ATCAGATCACCAATAAGTTCGAGAGCTTTAAGTCCATGTCTACCCAGAACGGCTTCATCTTTTACATCCC
TGCCTGGCTGACATCCAAGATCGATCCATCTACCGGCTTTGTGAACCTGCTGAAAACCAAGTATACCAGC
ATCGCCGATTCCAAGAAGTTCATCAGCTCCTTTGACAGGATCATGTACGTGCCCGAGGAGGATCTGTTCG
AGTTTGCCCTGGACTATAAGAACTTCTCTCGCACAGACGCCGATTACATCAAGAAGTGGAAGCTGTACTC
CTACGGCAACCGGATCAGAATCTTCCGGAATCCTAAGAAGAACAACGTGTTCGACTGGGAGGAGGTGTGC
CTGACCAGCGCCTATAAGGAGCTGTTCAACAAGTACGGCATCAATTATCAGCAGGGCGATATCAGAGCCC
TGCTGTGCGAGCAGTCCGACAAGGCCTTCTACTCTAGCTTTATGGCCCTGATGAGCCTGATGCTGCAGAT
GCGGAACAGCATCACAGGCCGCACCGACGTGGATTTTCTGATCAGCCCTGTGAAGAACTCCGACGGCATC
TTCTACGATAGCCGGAACTATGAGGCCCAGGAGAATGCCATCCTGCCAAAGAACGCCGACGCCAATGGCG
CCTATAACATCGCCAGAAAGGTGCTGTGGGCCATCGGCCAGTTCAAGAAGGCCGAGGACGAGAAGCTGGA
TAAGGTGAAGATCGCCATCTCTAACAAGGAGTGGCTGGAGTACGCCCAGACCAGCGTGAAGCACGAATTC
GGTGGCGGAGGCTCGCCAAAAAAGAAGAGAAAGGTAGGTCCAAAGAAAAAACGAAAAGTAGATGGTGGCG
GAGGATCCGAAGGTGATGCAGTCGAAGCCATTGTGGAGGAGTCCGAAACTTTTATTAAAGGAAAGGAGAG
AAAGACTTACCAGAGACGCCGGGAAGGGGGCCAGGAAGAAGATGCCTGCCACTTACCCCAGAACCAGACG
GATGGGGGTGAGGTGGTCCAGGATGTCAACAGCAGTGTACAGATGGTGATGATGGAACAGCTGGACCCCA
CCCTTCTTCAGATGAAGACTGAAGTAATGGAGGGCACAGTGGCTCCAGAAGCAGAGGCTGCTGTGGACGA
TACCCAGATTATAACTTTACAGGTTGTAAATATGGAGGAACAGCCCATAAACATAGGAGAACTTCAGCTT
GTTCAAGTACCTGTTCCTGTGACTGTACCTGTTGCTACCACTTCAGTAGAAGAACTTCAGGGGGCTTATG
AAAATGAAGTGTCTAAAGAGGGCCTTGCGGAAAGTGAACCCATGATATGCCACACCCTACCTTTGCCTGA
AGGGTTTCAGGTGGTTAAAGTGGGGGCCAATGGAGAGGTGGAGACACTAGAACAAGGGGAACTTCCACCC
CAGGAAGATCCTAGTTGGCAAAAAGACCCAGACTATCAGCCACCAGCCAAAAAAACAAAGAAAACCAAAA
AGAGCAAACTGCGTTATACAGAGGAGGGCAAAGATGTAGATGTGTCTGTCTACGATTTTGAGGAAGAACA
GCAGGAGGGTCTGCTATCAGAGGTTAATGCAGAGAAAGTGGTTGGTAATATGAAGCCTCCAAAGCCAACA
AAAATTAAAAAGAAAGGTGTAAAGAAGACATTCCAGTGTGAGCTTTGCAGTTACACGTGTCCACGGCGTT
CAAATTTGGATCGTCACATGAAAAGCCACACTGATGAGAGACCACACAAGTGCCATCTCTGTGGCAGGGC
ATTCAGAACAGTCACCCTCCTGAGGAATCACCTTAACACACACACAGGTACTCGTCCTCACAAGTGCCCA
GACTGCGACATGGCCTTTGTGACCAGTGGAGAATTGGTTCGGCATCGTCGTTACAAACACACCCACGAGA
AGCCATTCAAGTGTTCCATGTGCGATTACGCCAGTGTAGAAGTCAGCGCATTAAAAGCTCACATTCGCTC
TCATACTGGAGAGCGTCCGTTTCAGTGCAGTTTGTGCAGTTATGCCAGCAGGGACACATACAAGCTGAAA
AGGCACATGAGAACCCATTCAGGGGAAAAGCCTTATGAATGTTATATTTGTCATGCTCGGTTTACCCAAA
GTGGTACCATGAAGATGCACATTTTACAGAAGCACACAGAAAATGTGGCCAAATTTCACTGTCCCCACTG
TGACACAGTCATAGCCCGAAAAAGTGATTTGGGTGTCCACTTGCGAAAGCAGCATTCCTATATTGAGCAA
GGCAAGAAATGCCGTTACTGTGATGCTGTGTTTCATGAGCGCTATGCCCTCATCCAGCATCAGAAGTCAC
ACAAGAATGAGAAGCGCTTTAAGTGTGACCAGTGTGATTACGCTTGTAGACAGGAGAGGCACATGATCAT
GCACAAGCGCACCCACACCGGGGAGAAGCCTTACGCCTGCAGCCACTGCGATAAGACCTTCCGCCAGAAG
CAGCTTCTCGACATGCACTTCAAGCGCTATCACGACCCCAACTTCGTCCCTGCGGCTTTTGTCTGTTCTA
AGTGTGGGAAAACATTTACACGTCGGAATACCATGGCAAGACATGCTGATAATTGTGCTGGCCCAGATGG
CGTAGAGGGGGAAAATGGAGGAGAAACGAAGAAGAGTAAACGTGGAAGAAAAAGAAAGATGCGCTCTAAG
AAAGAAGATTCCTCTGACAGTGAAAATGCTGAACCAGATCTGGACGACAATGAGGATGAGGAGGAGCCTG
CCGTAGAAATTGAACCTGAGCCAGAGCCTCAGCCTGTGACCCCAGCCCCACCACCCGCCAAGAAGCGGAG
AGGACGACCCCCTGGCAGAACCAACCAGCCCAAACAGAACCAGCCAACAGCTATCATTCAGGTTGAAGAC
CAGAATACAGGTGCAATTGAGAACATTATAGTTGAAGTAAAAAAAGAGCCAGATGCTGAGCCCGCAGAGG
GAGAGGAAGAGGAGGCCCAGCCAGCTGCCACAGATGCCCCCAACGGAGACCTCACGCCCGAGATGATCCT
CAGCATGATGGACCGGGTTAACGCATACCCCTACGACGTCCCCGACTACGCCGCCACGAACTTCTCTCTG
TTAAAGCAAGCAGGAGATGTTGAAGAAAACCCCGGGCCTATGAGCGAGCTGATTAAGGAGAACATGCACA
TGAAGCTGTACATGGAGGGCACCGTGGACAACCATCACTTCAAGTGCACATCCGAGGGCGAAGGCAAGCC
CTACGAGGGCACCCAGACCATGAGAATCAAGGTGGTCGAGGGCGGCCCTCTCCCCTTCGCCTTCGACATC
CTGGCTACTAGCTTCCTCTACGGCAGCAAGACCTTCATCAACCACACCCAGGGCATCCCCGACTTCTTCA
AGCAGTCCTTCCCTGAGGGCTTCACATGGGAGAGAGTCACCACATACGAAGACGGGGGCGTGCTGACCGC
TACCCAGGACACCAGCCTCCAGGACGGCTGCCTCATCTACAACGTCAAGATCAGAGGGGTGAACTTCACA
TCCAACGGCCCTGTGATGCAGAAGAAAACACTCGGCTGGGAGGCCTTCACCGAGACGCTGTACCCCGCTG
ACGGCGGCCTGGAAGGCAGAAACGACATGGCCCTGAAGCTCGTGGGCGGGAGCCATCTGATCGCAAACAT
CAAGACCACATATAGATCCAAGAAACCCGCTAAGAACCTCAAGATGCCTGGCGTCTACTATGTGGACTAC
AGACTGGAAAGAATCAAGGAGGCCAACAACGAGACCTACGTCGAGCAGCACGAGGTGGCAGTGGCCAGAT
ACTGCGACCTCCCTAGCAAACTGGGGCACAAGCTTAATTGAGATATCAAGCTTATCGATAATCAACCTCT
GGATTACAAAATTTGTGAAAGATTGACTGGTATTCTTAACTATGTTGCTCCTTTTACGCTATGTGGATAC
GCTGCTTTAATGCCTTTGTATCATGCTATTGCTTCCCGTATGGCTTTCATTTTCTCCTCCTTGTATAAAT
CCTGGTTGCTGTCTCTTTATGAGGAGTTGTGGCCCGTTGTCAGGCAACGTGGCGTGGTGTGCACTGTGTT
TGCTGACGCAACCCCCACTGGTTGGGGCATTGCCACCACCTGTCAGCTCCTTTCCGGGACTTTCGCTTTC
CCCCTCCCTATTGCCACGGCGGAACTCATCGCCGCCTGCCTTGCCCGCTGCTGGACAGGGGCTCGGCTGT
TGGGCACTGACAATTCCGTGGTGTTGTCGGGGAAATCATCGTCCTTTCCTTGGCTGCTCGCCTGTGTTGC
CACCTGGATTCTGCGCGGGACGTCCTTCTGCTACGTCCCTTCGGCCCTCAATCCAGCGGACCTTCCTTCC
CGCGGCCTGCTGCCGGCTCTGCGGCCTCTTCCGCGTCTTCGCCTTCGCCCTCAGACGAGTCGGATCTCCC
TTTGGGCCGCCTCCCCGCATCGATACCGTCGACCTCGAGACCTAGAAAAACATGGAGCAATCACAAGTAG
CAATACAGCAGCTACCAATGCTGATTGTGCCTGGCTAGAAGCACAAGAGGAGGAGGAGGTGGGTTTTCCA
GTCACACCTCAGGTACCTTTAAGACCAATGACTTACAAGGCAGCTGTAGATCTTAGCCACTTTTTAAAAG
AAAAGGGGGGACTGGAAGGGCTAATTCACTCCCAACGAAGACAAGATATCCTTGATCTGTGGATCTACCA
CACACAAGGCTACTTCCCTGATTGGCAGAACTACACACCAGGGCCAGGGATCAGATATCCACTGACCTTT
GGATGGTGCTACAAGCTAGTACCAGTTGAGCAAGAGAAGGTAGAAGAAGCCAATGAAGGAGAGAACACCC
GCTTGTTACACCCTGTGAGCCTGCATGGGATGGATGACCCGGAGAGAGAAGTATTAGAGTGGAGGTTTGA
CAGCCGCCTAGCATTTCATCACATGGCCCGAGAGCTGCATCCGGACTGTACTGGGTCTCTCTGGTTAGAC
CAGATCTGAGCCTGGGAGCTCTCTGGCTAACTAGGGAACCCACTGCTTAAGCCTCAATAAAGCTTGCCTT
GAGTGCTTCAAGTAGTGTGTGCCCGTCTGTTGTGTGACTCTGGTAACTAGAGATCCCTCAGACCCTTTTA
GTCAGTGTGGAAAATCTCTAGCAGGGCCCGTTTAAACCCGCTGATCAGCCTCGACTGTGCCTTCTAGTTG
CCAGCCATCTGTTGTTTGCCCCTCCCCCGTGCCTTCCTTGACCCTGGAAGGTGCCACTCCCACTGTCCTT
TCCTAATAAAATGAGGAAATTGCATCGCATTGTCTGAGTAGGTGTCATTCTATTCTGGGGGGTGGGGTGG
GGCAGGACAGCAAGGGGGAGGATTGGGAAGACAATAGCAGGCATGCTGGGGATGCGGTGGGCTCTATGGC
TTCTGAGGCGGAAAGAACCAGCTGGGGCTCTAGGGGGTATCCCC
[124 nt withheld, positions 11875-11998]
C
[91 nt withheld, positions 12000-12090]
A
[49 nt withheld, positions 12092-12140]
CCTTTGACGTTGGAGTCCACGTTCTTT
[37 nt withheld, positions 12168-12204]
ACCCTATCTCGGTCTATTCTTTTGATTTATAAGGGATTTTGCCGATTTCGGCCTATTGGTTAAAAAATGA
GCTGATTTAACAAAAATTTAACGCGAATTAATTCTGTGGAATGTGTGTCAGTTAGGGTGTGGAAAGTCCC
CAGGCTCCCCAGCAGGCAGAAGTATGCAAAGCATGCATCTCAATTAGTCAGCAACCATAGTCCCGCCCCT
AACTCCGCCCATCCCGCCCCTAACTCCGCCCAGTTCCGCCCATTCTCCGCCCCATGGCTGACTAATTTTT
TTTATTTATGCAGAGGCCGAGGCCGCCTCTGCCTCTGAGCTATTCCAGAAGTAGTGAGGAGGCTTTTTTG
GAGGCCTAGGCTTTTGCAAAAAGCTCCCGGGAGCTTGTATATCCATTTTCGGATCTGATCAGCACGTGTT
GACAATTAATCATCGGCATAGTATATCGGCATAGTATAATACGACAAGGTGAGGAACTAAACCATGGCCA
AGTTGACCAGTGCCGTTCCGGTGCTCACCGCGCGCGACGTCGCCGGAGCGGTCGAGTTCTGGACCGACCG
GCTCGGGTTCTCCCGGGACTTCGTGGAGGACGACTTCGCCGGTGTGGTCCGGGACGACGTGACCCTGTTC
ATCAGCGCGGTCCAGGACCAGGTGGTGCCGGACAACACCCTGGCCTGGGTGTGGGTGCGCGGCCTGGACG
AGCTGTACGCCGAGTGGTCGGAGGTCGTGTCCACGAACTTCCGGGACGCCTCCGGGCCGGCCATGACCGA
GATCGGCGAGCAGCCGTGGGGGCGGGAGTTCGCCCTGCGCGACCCGGCCGGCAACTGCGTGCACTTCGTG
GCCGAGGAGCAGGACTGACACGTGCTACGAGATTTCGATTCCACCGCCGCCTTCTATGAAAGGTTGGGCT
TCGGAATCGTTTTCCGGGACGCCGGCTGGATGATCCTCCAGCGCGGGGATCTCATGCTGGAGTTCTTCGC
CCACCCCAACTTGTTTATTGCAGCTTATAATGGTTACAAATAAAGCAATAGCATCACAAATTTCACAAAT
AAAGCATTTTTTTCACTGCATTCTAGTTGTGGTTTGTCCAAACTCATCAATGTATCTTATCATGTCTGTA
TACCGTCGACCTCTAGCTAGAGCTTGGCGTAATCATGGTCATAGCTGTTTCCTGTGTGAAATTGTTATCC
GCTCACAATTCCACACAACATACGAGCCGGAAGCATAAAGTGTAAAGCCTGGGGTGCCTAATGAGTGAGC
TAACTCACATTAATTGCGTTGCGCTCACTGCCCGCTTTCCAGTCGGGAAACCTGTCGTGCCAGCTGCATT
AATGAATCGGCCAACGCGCGGGGAGAGGCGGTTTGCGTATTGGGCGCTCTTCCGCTTCCTCGCTCACTGA
CTCGCTGCGCTCGGTCGTTCGGCTGCGGCGAGCGGTATCAGCTCACTCAAAGGCGGTAATACGGTTATCC
ACAGAATCAGGGGATAACGCAGGAAAGAACATGTGAGCAAAAGGCCAGCAAAAGGCCAGGAACCGTAAAA
AGGCCGCGTTGCTGGCGTTTTTCCATAGGCTCCGCCCCCCTGACGAGCATCACAAAAATCGACGCTCAAG
TCAGAGGTGGCGAAACCCGACAGGACTATAAAGATACCAGGCGTTTCCCCCTGGAAGCTCCCTCGTGCGC
TCTCCTGTTCCGACCCTGCCGCTTACCGGATACCTGTCCGCCTTTCTCCCTTCGGGAAGCGTGGCGCTTT
CTCATAGCTCACGCTGTAGGTATCTCAGTTCGGTGTAGGTCGTTCGCTCCAAGCTGGGCTGTGTGCACGA
ACCCCCCGTTCAGCCCGACCGCTGCGCCTTATCCGGTAACTATCGTCTTGAGTCCAACCCGGTAAGACAC
GACTTATCGCCACTGGCAGCAGCCACTGGTAACAGGATTAGCAGAGCGAGGTATGTAGGCGGTGCTACAG
AGTTCTTGAAGTGGTGGCCTAACTACGGCTACACTAGAAGAACAGTATTTGGTATCTGCGCTCTGCTGAA
GCCAGTTACCTTCGGAAAAAGAGTTGGTAGCTCTTGATCCGGCAAACAAACCACCGCTGGTAGCGGTGGT
TTTTTTGTTTGCAAGCAGCAGATTACGCGCAGAAAAAAAGGATCTCAAGAAGATCCTTTGATCTTTTCTA
CGGGGTCTGACGCTCAGTGGAACGAAAACTCACGTTAAGGGATTTTGGTCATGAGATTATCAAAAAGGAT
CTTCACCTAGATCCTTTTAAATTAAAAATGAAGTTTTAAATCAATCTAAAGTATATATGAGTAAACTTGG
TCTGACAGTTACCAATGCTTAATCAGTGAGGCACCTATCTCAGCGATCTGTCTATTTCGTTCATCCATAG
TTGCCTGACTCCCCGTCGTGTAGATAACTACGATACGGGAGGGCTTACCATCTGGCCCCAGTGCTGCAAT
GATACCGCGAGACCCACGCTCACCGGCTCCAGATTTATCAGCAATAAACCAGCCAGCCGGAAGGGCCGAG
CGCAGAAGTGGTCCTGCAACTTTATCCGCCTCCATCCAGTCTATTAATTGTTGCCGGGAAGCTAGAGTAA
GTAGTTCGCCAGTTAATAGTTTGCGCAACGTTGTTGCCATTGCTACAGGCATCGTGGTGTCACGCTCGTC
GTTTGGTATGGCTTCATTCAGCTCCGGTTCCCAACGATCAAGGCGAGTTACATGATCCCCCATGTTGTGC
AAAAAAGCGGTTAGCTCCTTCGGTCCTCCGATCGTTGTCAGAAGTAAGTTGGCCGCAGTGTTATCACTCA
TGGTTATGGCAGCACTGCATAATTCTCTTACTGTCATGCCATCCGTAAGATGCTTTTCTGTGACTGGTGA
GTACTCAACCAAGTCATTCTGAGAATAGTGTATGCGGCGACCGAGTTGCTCTTGCCCGGCGTCAATACGG
GATAATACCGCGCCACATAGCAGAACTTTAAAAGTGCTCATCATTGGAAAACGTTCTTCGGGGCGAAAAC
TCTCAAGGATCTTACCGCTGTTGAGATCCAGTTCGATGTAACCCACTCGTGCACCCAACTGATCTTCAGC
ATCTTTTACTTTCACCAGCGTTTCTGGGTGAGCAAAAACAGGAAGGCAAAATGCCGCAAAAAAGGGAATA
AGGGCGACACGGAAATGTTGAATACTCATACTCTTCCTTTTTCAATATTATTGAAGCATTTATCAGGGTT
ATTGTCTCATGAGCGGATACATATTTGAATGTATTTAGAAAAATAAACAAATAGGGGTTCCGCGCACATT
TCCCCGAAAAGTGCCACCTGAC
Features (pLannotate 1.2.2; 38 found; start..end, strand, type, name):
     31..83      -  misc_feature   bom (fragment): basis of mobility region from pBR322
    238..617     +  enhancer       CMV enhancer: human cytomegalovirus immediate early enhancer
    618..817     +  promoter       CMV promoter: human cytomegalovirus (CMV) immediate early promoter
    835..1015    +  LTR            5' LTR (truncated): truncated 5' long terminal repeat (LTR) from HIV-1
   1062..1187    +  misc_feature   HIV-1 Ψ: packaging signal of human immunodeficiency virus type 1
   1171..1534    +  CDS            HIV-1 gag (fragment): gag protein from human immunodeficiency virus 1; gag
   1680..1913    +  misc_feature   RRE: The Rev response element (RRE) of HIV-1 allows for Rev-dependent mRNA export from the nucleus to the cytoplasm.
   2290..2390    +  CDS            Rev (fragment): human immunodeficiency virus 1 (HIV-1) Rev protein; rev; enhances nuclear export of unspliced and incompletely spliced viral mRNAs
   2440..2557    +  misc_feature   cPPT/CTS: central polypurine tract and central termination sequence of HIV-1
   2660..2900    -  promoter       U6 promoter: RNA polymerase III promoter for human U6 snRNA
   2914..2979    -  promoter       AmpR promoter (fragment): bla
   3006..3049    +  misc_RNA       gRNA scaffold (fragment): guide RNA scaffold for the Streptococcus pyogenes CRISPR/Cas9 system
   3113..3491    +  promoter       TRE3G promoter: 3rd-generation Tet-responsive promoter that can be activated by binding of Tet-On® 3G
   3491..3514    +  misc_feature   MCS (fragment): multiple cloning site
   3521..7204    +  CDS            LbCpf1: CRISPR-associated protein from Lachnospiraceae bacterium ND2006 (Zetsche et al., 2015)
   7226..7246    +  CDS            SV40 NLS: nuclear localization signal of SV40 (simian virus 40) large T antigen
   7289..9466    +  CDS            CTCF: CTCF_HUMAN - Experimental evidence at protein level: Swiss-Prot protein existence level 1. Chromatin binding factor that binds to DNA sequence specific sites. Involved in transcriptional regulation by binding to chromatin insulators and preventing interaction between promoter and nearby enhancers and silencers. Acts as transcriptional repressor binding to promoters of vertebrate MYC gene and BAG1 gene. Also binds to the PLK and PIM1 promoters. Acts as a transcriptional activator of APP. Regulates APOA1/C3/A4/A5 gene cluster and controls MHC class II gene expression. Plays an essential role in
   9503..9555    +  CDS            P2A (fragment): 2A peptide from porcine teschovirus-1 polyprotein Eukaryotic ribosomes fail to insert a peptide bond between the Gly and Pro residues, yielding separate polypeptides.
   9560..10258   +  CDS            TagBFP: TagBFP is a basic (constitutively fluorescent) blue fluorescent protein published in 2008, derived from Entacmaea quadricolor. It is reported to be a very rapidly-maturing monomer with very low acid sensitivity.
  10262..10280   +  misc_feature   MCS (fragment): pBluescript multiple cloning site
  10280..10868   +  misc_feature   WPRE: woodchuck hepatitis virus posttranscriptional regulatory element
  10805..11386   +  CDS            nef (fragment): NEF_HV1H2 - Experimental evidence at protein level: Swiss-Prot protein existence level 1. Extracellular Nef protein targets CD4(+) T-lymphocytes for apoptosis by interacting with CXCR4 surface receptors. From Human immunodeficiency virus type 1 group M subtype B (isolate HXB2) (HIV-1).
  11393..11573   +  LTR            5' LTR (truncated): truncated 5' long terminal repeat (LTR) from HIV-1
  11605..11829   +  polyA_signal   bGH poly(A) signal: bovine growth hormone polyadenylation signal
  11833..11854   +  promoter       SV40 promoter (fragment): SV40 enhancer and early promoter
  11875..12303   +  rep_origin     f1 ori (sequence partly withheld): f1 bacteriophage origin of replication; arrow indicates direction of (+) strand synthesis
  12356..12566   +  promoter       SV40 promoter: SV40 early promoter
  12622..12669   +  promoter       EM7 promoter: synthetic bacterial promoter&nbsp
  12688..13062   +  CDS            BleoR: antibiotic-binding protein; Sh ble from Streptoalloteichus hindustanus; confers resistance to bleomycin, phleomycin, and Zeocin™
  13072..13197   +  CDS            ble (fragment): BLE_KLEPN - Experimental evidence at protein level: Swiss-Prot protein existence level 1. Binding protein with a strong affinity to the bleomycin family of antibiotics. Binds to CL990; an antimitotic-antibiotic compound. From Klebsiella pneumoniae.
  13192..13313   +  polyA_signal   SV40 poly(A) signal: SV40 polyadenylation signal
  13384..13406   -  protein_bind   lac operator (fragment): The lac repressor binds to the lac operator to inhibit transcription in E. coli. This inhibition can be relieved by adding lactose or isopropyl-β-D-thiogalactopyranoside (IPTG). lac repressor encoded by lacI
  13410..13440   -  promoter       lac promoter: promoter for the E. coli lac operon
  13455..13476   -  protein_bind   CAP binding site: CAP binding activates transcription in the presence of cAMP. E. coli catabolite activator protein
  13489..13581   -  CDS            lacI (fragment): lac repressor; lacI; The lac repressor binds to the lac operator to inhibit transcription in E. coli. This inhibition can be relieved by adding lactose or isopropyl-β-D-thiogalactopyranoside (IPTG).
  13764..14352   -  rep_origin     ori: high-copy-number ColE1/pMB1/pBR322/pUC origin of replication
  14523..15383   -  CDS            AmpR: β-lactamase; bla; confers resistance to ampicillin, carbenicillin, and related antibiotics
  15384..15488   -  promoter       AmpR promoter: bla
