>Addgene plasmid #194890 | FUW-crRNA-1-U6_TRE-dLbCpf1-NLS-hCTCF_K365A_R368A-HA-P2A-tagBFP Sequencing Result | analyzer sequence | sequence record 382872
GTCGACGGATCGGGAGATCTCCCGATCCCCTATGGTGCACTCTCAGTACAATCTGCTCTGATGCCGCATA
GTTAAGCCAGTATCTGCTCCCTGCTTGTGTGTTGGAGGTCGCTGAGTAGTGCGCGAGCAAAATTTAAGCT
ACAACAAGGCAAGGCTTGACCGACAATTGCATGAAGAATCTGCTTAGGGTTAGGCGTTTTGCGCTGCTTC
GCGATGTACGGGCCAGATATACGCGTTGACATTGATTATTGACTAGTTATTAATAGTAATCAATTACGGG
GTCATTAGTTCATAGCCCATATATGGAGTTCCGCGTTACATAACTTACGGTAAATGGCCCGCCTGGCTGA
CCGCCCAACGACCCCCGCCCATTGACGTCAATAATGACGTATGTTCCCATAGTAACGCCAATAGGGACTT
TCCATTGACGTCAATGGGTGGAGTATTTACGGTAAACTGCCCACTTGGCAGTACATCAAGTGTATCATAT
GCCAAGTACGCCCCCTATTGACGTCAATGACGGTAAATGGCCCGCCTGGCATTATGCCCAGTACATGACC
TTATGGGACTTTCCTACTTGGCAGTACATCTACGTATTAGTCATCGCTATTACCATGGTGATGCGGTTTT
GGCAGTACATCAATGGGCGTGGATAGCGGTTTGACTCACGGGGATTTCCAAGTCTCCACCCCATTGACGT
CAATGGGAGTTTGTTTTGGCACCAAAATCAACGGGACTTTCCAAAATGTCGTAACAACTCCGCCCCATTG
ACGCAAATGGGCGGTAGGCGTGTACGGTGGGAGGTCTATATAAGCAGCGCGTTTTGCCTGTACTGGGTCT
CTCTGGTTAGACCAGATCTGAGCCTGGGAGCTCTCTGGCTAACTAGGGAACCCACTGCTTAAGCCTCAAT
AAAGCTTGCCTTGAGTGCTTCAAGTAGTGTGTGCCCGTCTGTTGTGTGACTCTGGTAACTAGAGATCCCT
CAGACCCTTTTAGTCAGTGTGGAAAATCTCTAGCAGTGGCGCCCGAACAGGGACTTGAAAGCGAAAGGGA
AACCAGAGGAGCTCTCTCGACGCAGGACTCGGCTTGCTGAAGCGCGCACGGCAAGAGGCGAGGGGCGGCG
ACTGGTGAGTACGCCAAAAATTTTGACTAGCGGAGGCTAGAAGGAGAGAGATGGGTGCGAGAGCGTCAGT
ATTAAGCGGGGGAGAATTAGATCGCGATGGGAAAAAATTCGGTTAAGGCCAGGGGGAAAGAAAAAATATA
AATTAAAACATATAGTATGGGCAAGCAGGGAGCTAGAACGATTCGCAGTTAATCCTGGCCTGTTAGAAAC
ATCAGAAGGCTGTAGACAAATACTGGGACAGCTACAACCATCCCTTCAGACAGGATCAGAAGAACTTAGA
TCATTATATAATACAGTAGCAACCCTCTATTGTGTGCATCAAAGGATAGAGATAAAAGACACCAAGGAAG
CTTTAGACAAGATAGAGGAAGAGCAAAACAAAAGTAAGACCACCGCACAGCAAGCGGCCGCTGATCTTCA
GACCTGGAGGAGGAGATATGAGGGACAATTGGAGAAGTGAATTATATAAATATAAAGTAGTAAAAATTGA
ACCATTAGGAGTAGCACCCACCAAGGCAAAGAGAAGAGTGGTGCAGAGAGAAAAAAGAGCAGTGGGAATA
GGAGCTTTGTTCCTTGGGTTCTTGGGAGCAGCAGGAAGCACTATGGGCGCAGCGTCAATGACGCTGACGG
TACAGGCCAGACAATTATTGTCTGGTATAGTGCAGCAGCAGAACAATTTGCTGAGGGCTATTGAGGCGCA
ACAGCATCTGTTGCAACTCACAGTCTGGGGCATCAAGCAGCTCCAGGCAAGAATCCTGGCTGTGGAAAGA
TACCTAAAGGATCAACAGCTCCTGGGGATTTGGGGTTGCTCTGGAAAACTCATTTGCACCACTGCTGTGC
CTTGGAATGCTAGTTGGAGTAATAAATCTCTGGAACAGATTTGGAATCACACGACCTGGATGGAGTGGGA
CAGAGAAATTAACAATTACACAAGCTTAATACACTCCTTAATTGAAGAATCGCAAAACCAGCAAGAAAAG
AATGAACAAGAATTATTGGAATTAGATAAATGGGCAAGTTTGTGGAATTGGTTTAACATAACAAATTGGC
TGTGGTATATAAAATTATTCATAATGATAGTAGGAGGCTTGGTAGGTTTAAGAATAGTTTTTGCTGTACT
TTCTATAGTGAATAGAGTTAGGCAGGGATATTCACCATTATCGTTTCAGACCCACCTCCCAACCCCGAGG
GGACCCGACAGGCCCGAAGGAATAGAAGAAGAAGGTGGAGAGAGAGACAGAGACAGATCCATTCGATTAG
TGAACGGATCGGCACTGCGTGCGCCAATTCTGCAGACAAATGGCAGTATTCATCCACAATTTTAAAAGAA
AAGGGGGGATTGGGGGGTACAGTGCAGGGGAAAGAATAGTAGACATAATAGCAACAGACATACAAACTAA
AGAATTACAAAAACAAATTACAAAAATTCAAAATTTTCGGGTTTATTACAGGGACAGCAGAGATCCAGTT
TGGTTAATTAAAAAAATGAGCGGGCCTGGGCCATGTCCTATCTACACTTAGTAGAAATTGACGCTAGCCG
TCCTTTCCACAAGATATATAAAGCCAAGAAATCGAAATACTTTCAAGTTACGGTAAGCATATGATAGTCC
ATTTTAAAACATAATTTTAAAACTGCAAACTACCCAAGAAATTATTACTTTCTACGTCACGTATTTTGTA
CTAATATCTTTGTGTTTACAGTCAAATTAATTCTAATTATCTCTCTAACAGCCTTGTATCGTATATGCAA
ATATGAAGGAATCATGGGAAATAGGCCCTCTTCCTGCCCGACCTTATTGTCTCATGAGCGGATACATATT
TGAATGTATTTAGAAAAATAAACAAATAGGGGTTCCGCGCACATTTCCCCGAAAAGTGCCACCTGGTTTT
AGAGCTAGAAATAGCAAGTTAAAATAAGGCTAGTCCGTTTTTAGCGCGTGCGCCAATTCTGCAGACAAAT
GGCTCTAGATTCGAAGTCTTCAAGAATTGCTCGAGTTTACTCCCTATCAGTGATAGAGAACGTATGAAGA
GTTTACTCCCTATCAGTGATAGAGAACGTATGCAGACTTTACTCCCTATCAGTGATAGAGAACGTATAAG
GAGTTTACTCCCTATCAGTGATAGAGAACGTATGACCAGTTTACTCCCTATCAGTGATAGAGAACGTATC
TACAGTTTACTCCCTATCAGTGATAGAGAACGTATATCCAGTTTACTCCCTATCAGTGATAGAGAACGTA
TAAGCTTTAGGCGTGTACGGTGGGCGCCTATAAAAGCAGAGCTCGTTTAGTGAACCGTCAGATCGCCTGG
AGCAATTCCACAACACTTTTGTCTTATACCAACTTTCCGTACCACTTCCTACCCTCGTAAACCGCGGGCC
CGGGTTCCACCGGTGCCACCATGAGCAAGCTGGAGAAGTTTACAAACTGCTACTCCCTGTCTAAGACCCT
GAGGTTCAAGGCCATCCCTGTGGGCAAGACCCAGGAGAACATCGACAATAAGCGGCTGCTGGTGGAGGAC
GAGAAGAGAGCCGAGGATTATAAGGGCGTGAAGAAGCTGCTGGATCGCTACTATCTGTCTTTTATCAACG
ACGTGCTGCACAGCATCAAGCTGAAGAATCTGAACAATTACATCAGCCTGTTCCGGAAGAAAACCAGAAC
CGAGAAGGAGAATAAGGAGCTGGAGAACCTGGAGATCAATCTGCGGAAGGAGATCGCCAAGGCCTTCAAG
GGCAACGAGGGCTACAAGTCCCTGTTTAAGAAGGATATCATCGAGACAATCCTGCCAGAGTTCCTGGACG
ATAAGGACGAGATCGCCCTGGTGAACAGCTTCAATGGCTTTACCACAGCCTTCACCGGCTTCTTTGATAA
CAGAGAGAATATGTTTTCCGAGGAGGCCAAGAGCACATCCATCGCCTTCAGGTGTATCAACGAGAATCTG
ACCCGCTACATCTCTAATATGGACATCTTCGAGAAGGTGGACGCCATCTTTGATAAGCACGAGGTGCAGG
AGATCAAGGAGAAGATCCTGAACAGCGACTATGATGTGGAGGATTTCTTTGAGGGCGAGTTCTTTAACTT
TGTGCTGACACAGGAGGGCATCGACGTGTATAACGCCATCATCGGCGGCTTCGTGACCGAGAGCGGCGAG
AAGATCAAGGGCCTGAACGAGTACATCAACCTGTATAATCAGAAAACCAAGCAGAAGCTGCCTAAGTTTA
AGCCACTGTATAAGCAGGTGCTGAGCGATCGGGAGTCTCTGAGCTTCTACGGCGAGGGCTATACATCCGA
TGAGGAGGTGCTGGAGGTGTTTAGAAACACCCTGAACAAGAACAGCGAGATCTTCAGCTCCATCAAGAAG
CTGGAGAAGCTGTTCAAGAATTTTGACGAGTACTCTAGCGCCGGCATCTTTGTGAAGAACGGCCCCGCCA
TCAGCACAATCTCCAAGGATATCTTCGGCGAGTGGAACGTGATCCGGGACAAGTGGAATGCCGAGTATGA
CGATATCCACCTGAAGAAGAAGGCCGTGGTGACCGAGAAGTACGAGGACGATCGGAGAAAGTCCTTCAAG
AAGATCGGCTCCTTTTCTCTGGAGCAGCTGCAGGAGTACGCCGACGCCGATCTGTCTGTGGTGGAGAAGC
TGAAGGAGATCATCATCCAGAAGGTGGATGAGATCTACAAGGTGTATGGCTCCTCTGAGAAGCTGTTCGA
CGCCGATTTTGTGCTGGAGAAGAGCCTGAAGAAGAACGACGCCGTGGTGGCCATCATGAAGGACCTGCTG
GATTCTGTGAAGAGCTTCGAGAATTACATCAAGGCCTTCTTTGGCGAGGGCAAGGAGACAAACAGGGACG
AGTCCTTCTATGGCGATTTTGTGCTGGCCTACGACATCCTGCTGAAGGTGGACCACATCTACGATGCCAT
CCGCAATTATGTGACCCAGAAGCCCTACTCTAAGGATAAGTTCAAGCTGTATTTTCAGAACCCTCAGTTC
ATGGGCGGCTGGGACAAGGATAAGGAGACAGACTATCGGGCCACCATCCTGAGATACGGCTCCAAGTACT
ATCTGGCCATCATGGATAAGAAGTACGCCAAGTGCCTGCAGAAGATCGACAAGGACGATGTGAACGGCAA
TTACGAGAAGATCAACTATAAGCTGCTGCCCGGCCCTAATAAGATGCTGCCAAAGGTGTTCTTTTCTAAG
AAGTGGATGGCCTACTATAACCCCAGCGAGGACATCCAGAAGATCTACAAGAATGGCACATTCAAGAAGG
GCGATATGTTTAACCTGAATGACTGTCACAAGCTGATCGACTTCTTTAAGGATAGCATCTCCCGGTATCC
AAAGTGGTCCAATGCCTACGATTTCAACTTTTCTGAGACAGAGAAGTATAAGGACATCGCCGGCTTTTAC
AGAGAGGTGGAGGAGCAGGGCTATAAGGTGAGCTTCGAGTCTGCCAGCAAGAAGGAGGTGGATAAGCTGG
TGGAGGAGGGCAAGCTGTATATGTTCCAGATCTATAACAAGGACTTTTCCGATAAGTCTCACGGCACACC
CAATCTGCACACCATGTACTTCAAGCTGCTGTTTGACGAGAACAATCACGGACAGATCAGGCTGAGCGGA
GGAGCAGAGCTGTTCATGAGGCGCGCCTCCCTGAAGAAGGAGGAGCTGGTGGTGCACCCAGCCAACTCCC
CTATCGCCAACAAGAATCCAGATAATCCCAAGAAAACCACAACCCTGTCCTACGACGTGTATAAGGATAA
GAGGTTTTCTGAGGACCAGTACGAGCTGCACATCCCAATCGCCATCAATAAGTGCCCCAAGAACATCTTC
AAGATCAATACAGAGGTGCGCGTGCTGCTGAAGCACGACGATAACCCCTATGTGATCGGCATCGCGAGGG
GCGAGCGCAATCTGCTGTATATCGTGGTGGTGGACGGCAAGGGCAACATCGTGGAGCAGTATTCCCTGAA
CGAGATCATCAACAACTTCAACGGCATCAGGATCAAGACAGATTACCACTCTCTGCTGGACAAGAAGGAG
AAGGAGAGGTTCGAGGCCCGCCAGAACTGGACCTCCATCGAGAATATCAAGGAGCTGAAGGCCGGCTATA
TCTCTCAGGTGGTGCACAAGATCTGCGAGCTGGTGGAGAAGTACGATGCCGTGATCGCCCTGGAGGACCT
GAACTCTGGCTTTAAGAATAGCCGCGTGAAGGTGGAGAAGCAGGTGTATCAGAAGTTCGAGAAGATGCTG
ATCGATAAGCTGAACTACATGGTGGACAAGAAGTCTAATCCTTGTGCAACAGGCGGCGCCCTGAAGGGCT
ATCAGATCACCAATAAGTTCGAGAGCTTTAAGTCCATGTCTACCCAGAACGGCTTCATCTTTTACATCCC
TGCCTGGCTGACATCCAAGATCGATCCATCTACCGGCTTTGTGAACCTGCTGAAAACCAAGTATACCAGC
ATCGCCGATTCCAAGAAGTTCATCAGCTCCTTTGACAGGATCATGTACGTGCCCGAGGAGGATCTGTTCG
AGTTTGCCCTGGACTATAAGAACTTCTCTCGCACAGACGCCGATTACATCAAGAAGTGGAAGCTGTACTC
CTACGGCAACCGGATCAGAATCTTCCGGAATCCTAAGAAGAACAACGTGTTCGACTGGGAGGAGGTGTGC
CTGACCAGCGCCTATAAGGAGCTGTTCAACAAGTACGGCATCAATTATCAGCAGGGCGATATCAGAGCCC
TGCTGTGCGAGCAGTCCGACAAGGCCTTCTACTCTAGCTTTATGGCCCTGATGAGCCTGATGCTGCAGAT
GCGGAACAGCATCACAGGCCGCACCGACGTGGATTTTCTGATCAGCCCTGTGAAGAACTCCGACGGCATC
TTCTACGATAGCCGGAACTATGAGGCCCAGGAGAATGCCATCCTGCCAAAGAACGCCGACGCCAATGGCG
CCTATAACATCGCCAGAAAGGTGCTGTGGGCCATCGGCCAGTTCAAGAAGGCCGAGGACGAGAAGCTGGA
TAAGGTGAAGATCGCCATCTCTAACAAGGAGTGGCTGGAGTACGCCCAGACCAGCGTGAAGCACGAATTC
GGTGGCGGAGGCTCGCCAAAAAAGAAGAGAAAGGTAGGTCCAAAGAAAAAACGAAAAGTAGATGGTGGCG
GAGGATCCGAAGGTGATGCAGTCGAAGCCATTGTGGAGGAGTCCGAAACTTTTATTAAAGGAAAGGAGAG
AAAGACTTACCAGAGACGCCGGGAAGGGGGCCAGGAAGAAGATGACTGCCACTTACCCCAGAACCAGACG
GATGGGGGTGAGGTGGTCCAGGATGTCAACAGCAGTGTACAGATGGTGATGATGGAACAGCTGGACCCCA
CCCTTCTTCAGATGAAGACTGAAGTAATGGAGGGCACAGTGGCTCCAGAAGCAGAGGCTGCTGTGGACGA
TACCCAGATTATAACTTTACAGGTTGTAAATATGGAGGAACAGCCCATAAACATAGGAGAACTTCAGCTT
GTTCAAGTACCTGTTCCTGTGACTGTACCTGTTGCTACCACTTCAGTAGAAGAACTTCAGGGGGCTTATG
AAAATGAAGTGTCTAAAGAGGGCCTTGCGGAAAGTGAACCCATGATATGCCACACCCTACCTTTGCCTGA
AGGGTTTCAGGTGGTTAAAGTGGGGGCCAATGGAGAGGTGGAGACACTAGAACAAGGGGAACTTCCACCC
CAGGAAGATCCTAGTTGGCAAAAAGACCCAGACTATCAGCCACCAGCCAAAAAAACAAAGAAAACCAAAA
AGAGCAAACTGCGTTATACAGAGGAGGGCAAAGATGTAGATGTGTCTGTCTACGATTTTGAGGAAGAACA
GCAGGAGGGTCTGCTATCAGAGGTTAATGCAGAGAAAGTGGTTGGTAATATGAAGCCTCCAAAGCCAACA
AAAATTAAAAAGAAAGGTGTAAAGAAGACATTCCAGTGTGAGCTTTGCAGTTACACGTGTCCACGGCGTT
CAAATTTGGATCGTCACATGAAAAGCCACACTGATGAGAGACCACACAAGTGCCATCTCTGTGGCAGGGC
ATTCAGAACAGTCACCCTCCTGAGGAATCACCTTAACACACACACAGGTACTCGTCCTCACAAGTGCCCA
GACTGCGACATGGCCTTTGTGACCAGTGGAGAATTGGTTCGGCATCGTCGTTACAAACACACCCACGAGA
AGCCATTCAAGTGTTCCATGTGCGATTACGCCAGTGTAGAAGTCAGCGCATTAAAAGCTCACATTCGCTC
TCATACTGGAGAGCGTCCGTTTCAGTGCAGTTTGTGCAGTTATGCCAGCAGGGACACATACAAGCTGAAA
AGGCACATGAGAACCCATTCAGGGGAAAAGCCTTATGAATGTTATATTTGTCATGCTCGGTTTACCCAAA
GTGGTACCATGAAGATGCACATTTTACAGAAGCACACAGAAAATGTGGCCAAATTTCACTGTCCCCACTG
TGACACAGTCATAGCCCGAAAAAGTGATTTGGGTGTCCACTTGCGAAAGCAGCATTCCTATATTGAGCAA
GGCAAGAAATGCCGTTACTGTGATGCTGTGTTTCATGAGCGCTATGCCCTCATCCAGCATCAGAAGTCAC
ACAAGAATGAGAAGCGCTTTAAGTGTGACCAGTGTGATTACGCTTGTAGACAGGAGAGGCACATGATCAT
GCACAAGCGCACCCACACCGGGGAGAAGCCTTACGCCTGCAGCCACTGCGATAAGACCTTCCGCCAGAAG
CAGCTTCTCGACATGCACTTCAAGCGCTATCACGACCCCAACTTCGTCCCTGCGGCTTTTGTCTGTTCTA
AGTGTGGGAAAACATTTACACGTCGGAATACCATGGCAAGACATGCTGATAATTGTGCTGGCCCAGATGG
CGTAGAGGGGGAAAATGGAGGAGAAACGAAGAAGAGTAAACGTGGAAGAAAAAGAAAGATGCGCTCTAAG
AAAGAAGATTCCTCTGACAGTGAAAATGCTGAACCAGATCTGGACGACAATGAGGATGAGGAGGAGCCTG
CCGTAGAAATTGAACCTGAGCCAGAGCCTCAGCCTGTGACCCCAGCCCCACCACCCGCCAAGAAGCGGAG
AGGACGACCCCCTGGCAGAACCAACCAGCCCAAACAGAACCAGCCAACAGCTATCATTCAGGTTGAAGAC
CAGAATACAGGTGCAATTGAGAACATTATAGTTGAAGTAAAAAAAGAGCCAGATGCTGAGCCCGCAGAGG
GAGAGGAAGAGGAGGCCCAGCCAGCTGCCACAGATGCCCCCAACGGAGACCTCACGCCCGAGATGATCCT
CAGCATGATGGACCGGGTTAACGCATACCCCTACGACGTCCCCGACTACGCCGCCACGAACTTCTCTCTG
TTAAAGCAAGCAGGAGATGTTGAAGAAAACCCCGGGCCTATGAGCGAGCTGATTAAGGAGAACATGCACA
TGAAGCTGTACATGGAGGGCACCGTGGACAACCATCACTTCAAGTGCACATCCGAGGGCGAAGGCAAGCC
CTACGAGGGCACCCAGACCATGAGAATCAAGGTGGTCGAGGGCGGCCCTCTCCCCTTCGCCTTCGACATC
CTGGCTACTAGCTTCCTCTACGGCAGCAAGACCTTCATCAACCACACCCAGGGCATCCCCGACTTCTTCA
AGCAGTCCTTCCCTGAGGGCTTCACATGGGAGAGAGTCACCACATACGAAGACGGGGGCGTGCTGACCGC
TACCCAGGACACCAGCCTCCAGGACGGCTGCCTCATCTACAACGTCAAGATCAGAGGGGTGAACTTCACA
TCCAACGGCCCTGTGATGCAGAAGAAAACACTCGGCTGGGAGGCCTTCACCGAGACGCTGTACCCCGCTG
ACGGCGGCCTGGAAGGCAGAAACGACATGGCCCTGAAGCTCGTGGGCGGGAGCCATCTGATCGCAAACAT
CAAGACCACATATAGATCCAAGAAACCCGCTAAGAACCTCAAGATGCCTGGCGTCTACTATGTGGACTAC
AGACTGGAAAGAATCAAGGAGGCCAACAACGAGACCTACGTCGAGCAGCACGAGGTGGCAGTGGCCAGAT
ACTGCGACCTCCCTAGCAAACTGGGGCACAAGCTTAATTGAGATATCAAGCTTATCGATAATCAACCTCT
GGATTACAAAATTTGTGAAAGATTGACTGGTATTCTTAACTATGTTGCTCCTTTTACGCTATGTGGATAC
GCTGCTTTAATGCCTTTGTATCATGCTATTGCTTCCCGTATGGCTTTCATTTTCTCCTCCTTGTATAAAT
CCTGGTTGCTGTCTCTTTATGAGGAGTTGTGGCCCGTTGTCAGGCAACGTGGCGTGGTGTGCACTGTGTT
TGCTGACGCAACCCCCACTGGTTGGGGCATTGCCACCACCTGTCAGCTCCTTTCCGGGACTTTCGCTTTC
CCCCTCCCTATTGCCACGGCGGAACTCATCGCCGCCTGCCTTGCCCGCTGCTGGACAGGGGCTCGGCTGT
TGGGCACTGACAATTCCGTGGTGTTGTCGGGGAAATCATCGTCCTTTCCTTGGCTGCTCGCCTGTGTTGC
CACCTGGATTCTGCGCGGGACGTCCTTCTGCTACGTCCCTTCGGCCCTCAATCCAGCGGACCTTCCTTCC
CGCGGCCTGCTGCCGGCTCTGCGGCCTCTTCCGCGTCTTCGCCTTCGCCCTCAGACGAGTCGGATCTCCC
TTTGGGCCGCCTCCCCGCATCGATACCGTCGACCTCGAGACCTAGAAAAACATGGAGCAATCACAAGTAG
CAATACAGCAGCTACCAATGCTGATTGTGCCTGGCTAGAAGCACAAGAGGAGGAGGAGGTGGGTTTTCCA
GTCACACCTCAGGTACCTTTAAGACCAATGACTTACAAGGCAGCTGTAGATCTTAGCCACTTTTTAAAAG
AAAAGGGGGGACTGGAAGGGCTAATTCACTCCCAACGAAGACAAGATATCCTTGATCTGTGGATCTACCA
CACACAAGGCTACTTCCCTGATTGGCAGAACTACACACCAGGGCCAGGGATCAGATATCCACTGACCTTT
GGATGGTGCTACAAGCTAGTACCAGTTGAGCAAGAGAAGGTAGAAGAAGCCAATGAAGGAGAGAACACCC
GCTTGTTACACCCTGTGAGCCTGCATGGGATGGATGACCCGGAGAGAGAAGTATTAGAGTGGAGGTTTGA
CAGCCGCCTAGCATTTCATCACATGGCCCGAGAGCTGCATCCGGACTGTACTGGGTCTCTCTGGTTAGAC
CAGATCTGAGCCTGGGAGCTCTCTGGCTAACTAGGGAACCCACTGCTTAAGCCTCAATAAAGCTTGCCTT
GAGTGCTTCAAGTAGTGTGTGCCCGTCTGTTGTGTGACTCTGGTAACTAGAGATCCCTCAGACCCTTTTA
GTCAGTGTGGAAAATCTCTAGCAGGGCCCGTTTAAACCCGCTGATCAGCCTCGACTGTGCCTTCTAGTTG
CCAGCCATCTGTTGTTTGCCCCTCCCCCGTGCCTTCCTTGACCCTGGAAGGTGCCACTCCCACTGTCCTT
TCCTAATAAAATGAGGAAATTGCATCGCATTGTCTGAGTAGGTGTCATTCTATTCTGGGGGGTGGGGTGG
GGCAGGACAGCAAGGGGGAGGATTGGGAAGACAATAGCAGGCATGCTGGGGATGCGGTGGGCTCTATGGC
TTCTGAGGCGGAAAGAACCAGCTGGGGCTCTAGGGGGTATCCCC
[124 nt withheld, positions 11875-11998]
C
[91 nt withheld, positions 12000-12090]
A
[49 nt withheld, positions 12092-12140]
CCTTTGACGTTGGAGTCCACGTTCTTT
[37 nt withheld, positions 12168-12204]
ACCCTATCTCGGTCTATTCTTTTGATTTATAAGGGATTTTGCCGATTTCGGCCTATTGGTTAAAAAATGA
GCTGATTTAACAAAAATTTAACGCGAATTAATTCTGTGGAATGTGTGTCAGTTAGGGTGTGGAAAGTCCC
CAGGCTCCCCAGCAGGCAGAAGTATGCAAAGCATGCATCTCAATTAGTCAGCAACCATAGTCCCGCCCCT
AACTCCGCCCATCCCGCCCCTAACTCCGCCCAGTTCCGCCCATTCTCCGCCCCATGGCTGACTAATTTTT
TTTATTTATGCAGAGGCCGAGGCCGCCTCTGCCTCTGAGCTATTCCAGAAGTAGTGAGGAGGCTTTTTTG
GAGGCCTAGGCTTTTGCAAAAAGCTCCCGGGAGCTTGTATATCCATTTTCGGATCTGATCAGCACGTGTT
GACAATTAATCATCGGCATAGTATATCGGCATAGTATAATACGACAAGGTGAGGAACTAAACCATGGCCA
AGTTGACCAGTGCCGTTCCGGTGCTCACCGCGCGCGACGTCGCCGGAGCGGTCGAGTTCTGGACCGACCG
GCTCGGGTTCTCCCGGGACTTCGTGGAGGACGACTTCGCCGGTGTGGTCCGGGACGACGTGACCCTGTTC
ATCAGCGCGGTCCAGGACCAGGTGGTGCCGGACAACACCCTGGCCTGGGTGTGGGTGCGCGGCCTGGACG
AGCTGTACGCCGAGTGGTCGGAGGTCGTGTCCACGAACTTCCGGGACGCCTCCGGGCCGGCCATGACCGA
GATCGGCGAGCAGCCGTGGGGGCGGGAGTTCGCCCTGCGCGACCCGGCCGGCAACTGCGTGCACTTCGTG
GCCGAGGAGCAGGACTGACACGTGCTACGAGATTTCGATTCCACCGCCGCCTTCTATGAAAGGTTGGGCT
TCGGAATCGTTTTCCGGGACGCCGGCTGGATGATCCTCCAGCGCGGGGATCTCATGCTGGAGTTCTTCGC
CCACCCCAACTTGTTTATTGCAGCTTATAATGGTTACAAATAAAGCAATAGCATCACAAATTTCACAAAT
AAAGCATTTTTTTCACTGCATTCTAGTTGTGGTTTGTCCAAACTCATCAATGTATCTTATCATGTCTGTA
TACCGTCGACCTCTAGCTAGAGCTTGGCGTAATCATGGTCATAGCTGTTTCCTGTGTGAAATTGTTATCC
GCTCACAATTCCACACAACATACGAGCCGGAAGCATAAAGTGTAAAGCCTGGGGTGCCTAATGAGTGAGC
TAACTCACATTAATTGCGTTGCGCTCACTGCCCGCTTTCCAGTCGGGAAACCTGTCGTGCCAGCTGCATT
AATGAATCGGCCAACGCGCGGGGAGAGGCGGTTTGCGTATTGGGCGCTCTTCCGCTTCCTCGCTCACTGA
CTCGCTGCGCTCGGTCGTTCGGCTGCGGCGAGCGGTATCAGCTCACTCAAAGGCGGTAATACGGTTATCC
ACAGAATCAGGGGATAACGCAGGAAAGAACATGTGAGCAAAAGGCCAGCAAAAGGCCAGGAACCGTAAAA
AGGCCGCGTTGCTGGCGTTTTTCCATAGGCTCCGCCCCCCTGACGAGCATCACAAAAATCGACGCTCAAG
TCAGAGGTGGCGAAACCCGACAGGACTATAAAGATACCAGGCGTTTCCCCCTGGAAGCTCCCTCGTGCGC
TCTCCTGTTCCGACCCTGCCGCTTACCGGATACCTGTCCGCCTTTCTCCCTTCGGGAAGCGTGGCGCTTT
CTCATAGCTCACGCTGTAGGTATCTCAGTTCGGTGTAGGTCGTTCGCTCCAAGCTGGGCTGTGTGCACGA
ACCCCCCGTTCAGCCCGACCGCTGCGCCTTATCCGGTAACTATCGTCTTGAGTCCAACCCGGTAAGACAC
GACTTATCGCCACTGGCAGCAGCCACTGGTAACAGGATTAGCAGAGCGAGGTATGTAGGCGGTGCTACAG
AGTTCTTGAAGTGGTGGCCTAACTACGGCTACACTAGAAGAACAGTATTTGGTATCTGCGCTCTGCTGAA
GCCAGTTACCTTCGGAAAAAGAGTTGGTAGCTCTTGATCCGGCAAACAAACCACCGCTGGTAGCGGTGGT
TTTTTTGTTTGCAAGCAGCAGATTACGCGCAGAAAAAAAGGATCTCAAGAAGATCCTTTGATCTTTTCTA
CGGGGTCTGACGCTCAGTGGAACGAAAACTCACGTTAAGGGATTTTGGTCATGAGATTATCAAAAAGGAT
CTTCACCTAGATCCTTTTAAATTAAAAATGAAGTTTTAAATCAATCTAAAGTATATATGAGTAAACTTGG
TCTGACAGTTACCAATGCTTAATCAGTGAGGCACCTATCTCAGCGATCTGTCTATTTCGTTCATCCATAG
TTGCCTGACTCCCCGTCGTGTAGATAACTACGATACGGGAGGGCTTACCATCTGGCCCCAGTGCTGCAAT
GATACCGCGAGACCCACGCTCACCGGCTCCAGATTTATCAGCAATAAACCAGCCAGCCGGAAGGGCCGAG
CGCAGAAGTGGTCCTGCAACTTTATCCGCCTCCATCCAGTCTATTAATTGTTGCCGGGAAGCTAGAGTAA
GTAGTTCGCCAGTTAATAGTTTGCGCAACGTTGTTGCCATTGCTACAGGCATCGTGGTGTCACGCTCGTC
GTTTGGTATGGCTTCATTCAGCTCCGGTTCCCAACGATCAAGGCGAGTTACATGATCCCCCATGTTGTGC
AAAAAAGCGGTTAGCTCCTTCGGTCCTCCGATCGTTGTCAGAAGTAAGTTGGCCGCAGTGTTATCACTCA
TGGTTATGGCAGCACTGCATAATTCTCTTACTGTCATGCCATCCGTAAGATGCTTTTCTGTGACTGGTGA
GTACTCAACCAAGTCATTCTGAGAATAGTGTATGCGGCGACCGAGTTGCTCTTGCCCGGCGTCAATACGG
GATAATACCGCGCCACATAGCAGAACTTTAAAAGTGCTCATCATTGGAAAACGTTCTTCGGGGCGAAAAC
TCTCAAGGATCTTACCGCTGTTGAGATCCAGTTCGATGTAACCCACTCGTGCACCCAACTGATCTTCAGC
ATCTTTTACTTTCACCAGCGTTTCTGGGTGAGCAAAAACAGGAAGGCAAAATGCCGCAAAAAAGGGAATA
AGGGCGACACGGAAATGTTGAATACTCATACTCTTCCTTTTTCAATATTATTGAAGCATTTATCAGGGTT
ATTGTCTCATGAGCGGATACATATTTGAATGTATTTAGAAAAATAAACAAATAGGGGTTCCGCGCACATT
TCCCCGAAAAGTGCCACCTGAC
Features (pLannotate 1.2.2; 38 found; start..end, strand, type, name):
     31..83      -  misc_feature   bom (fragment): basis of mobility region from pBR322
    238..617     +  enhancer       CMV enhancer: human cytomegalovirus immediate early enhancer
    618..817     +  promoter       CMV promoter: human cytomegalovirus (CMV) immediate early promoter
    835..1015    +  LTR            5' LTR (truncated): truncated 5' long terminal repeat (LTR) from HIV-1
   1062..1187    +  misc_feature   HIV-1 Ψ: packaging signal of human immunodeficiency virus type 1
   1171..1534    +  CDS            HIV-1 gag (fragment): gag protein from human immunodeficiency virus 1; gag
   1680..1913    +  misc_feature   RRE: The Rev response element (RRE) of HIV-1 allows for Rev-dependent mRNA export from the nucleus to the cytoplasm.
   2290..2390    +  CDS            Rev (fragment): human immunodeficiency virus 1 (HIV-1) Rev protein; rev; enhances nuclear export of unspliced and incompletely spliced viral mRNAs
   2440..2557    +  misc_feature   cPPT/CTS: central polypurine tract and central termination sequence of HIV-1
   2660..2900    -  promoter       U6 promoter: RNA polymerase III promoter for human U6 snRNA
   2914..2979    -  promoter       AmpR promoter (fragment): bla
   3006..3049    +  misc_RNA       gRNA scaffold (fragment): guide RNA scaffold for the Streptococcus pyogenes CRISPR/Cas9 system
   3113..3491    +  promoter       TRE3G promoter: 3rd-generation Tet-responsive promoter that can be activated by binding of Tet-On® 3G
   3491..3514    +  misc_feature   MCS (fragment): multiple cloning site
   3521..7204    +  CDS            LbCpf1: CRISPR-associated protein from Lachnospiraceae bacterium ND2006 (Zetsche et al., 2015)
   7226..7246    +  CDS            SV40 NLS: nuclear localization signal of SV40 (simian virus 40) large T antigen
   7289..9466    +  CDS            CTCF: CTCF_HUMAN - Experimental evidence at protein level: Swiss-Prot protein existence level 1. Chromatin binding factor that binds to DNA sequence specific sites. Involved in transcriptional regulation by binding to chromatin insulators and preventing interaction between promoter and nearby enhancers and silencers. Acts as transcriptional repressor binding to promoters of vertebrate MYC gene and BAG1 gene. Also binds to the PLK and PIM1 promoters. Acts as a transcriptional activator of APP. Regulates APOA1/C3/A4/A5 gene cluster and controls MHC class II gene expression. Plays an essential role in
   9503..9555    +  CDS            P2A (fragment): 2A peptide from porcine teschovirus-1 polyprotein Eukaryotic ribosomes fail to insert a peptide bond between the Gly and Pro residues, yielding separate polypeptides.
   9560..10258   +  CDS            TagBFP: TagBFP is a basic (constitutively fluorescent) blue fluorescent protein published in 2008, derived from Entacmaea quadricolor. It is reported to be a very rapidly-maturing monomer with very low acid sensitivity.
  10262..10280   +  misc_feature   MCS (fragment): pBluescript multiple cloning site
  10280..10868   +  misc_feature   WPRE: woodchuck hepatitis virus posttranscriptional regulatory element
  10805..11386   +  CDS            nef (fragment): NEF_HV1H2 - Experimental evidence at protein level: Swiss-Prot protein existence level 1. Extracellular Nef protein targets CD4(+) T-lymphocytes for apoptosis by interacting with CXCR4 surface receptors. From Human immunodeficiency virus type 1 group M subtype B (isolate HXB2) (HIV-1).
  11393..11573   +  LTR            5' LTR (truncated): truncated 5' long terminal repeat (LTR) from HIV-1
  11605..11829   +  polyA_signal   bGH poly(A) signal: bovine growth hormone polyadenylation signal
  11833..11854   +  promoter       SV40 promoter (fragment): SV40 enhancer and early promoter
  11875..12303   +  rep_origin     f1 ori (sequence partly withheld): f1 bacteriophage origin of replication; arrow indicates direction of (+) strand synthesis
  12356..12566   +  promoter       SV40 promoter: SV40 early promoter
  12622..12669   +  promoter       EM7 promoter: synthetic bacterial promoter&nbsp
  12688..13062   +  CDS            BleoR: antibiotic-binding protein; Sh ble from Streptoalloteichus hindustanus; confers resistance to bleomycin, phleomycin, and Zeocin™
  13072..13197   +  CDS            ble (fragment): BLE_KLEPN - Experimental evidence at protein level: Swiss-Prot protein existence level 1. Binding protein with a strong affinity to the bleomycin family of antibiotics. Binds to CL990; an antimitotic-antibiotic compound. From Klebsiella pneumoniae.
  13192..13313   +  polyA_signal   SV40 poly(A) signal: SV40 polyadenylation signal
  13384..13406   -  protein_bind   lac operator (fragment): The lac repressor binds to the lac operator to inhibit transcription in E. coli. This inhibition can be relieved by adding lactose or isopropyl-β-D-thiogalactopyranoside (IPTG). lac repressor encoded by lacI
  13410..13440   -  promoter       lac promoter: promoter for the E. coli lac operon
  13455..13476   -  protein_bind   CAP binding site: CAP binding activates transcription in the presence of cAMP. E. coli catabolite activator protein
  13489..13581   -  CDS            lacI (fragment): lac repressor; lacI; The lac repressor binds to the lac operator to inhibit transcription in E. coli. This inhibition can be relieved by adding lactose or isopropyl-β-D-thiogalactopyranoside (IPTG).
  13764..14352   -  rep_origin     ori: high-copy-number ColE1/pMB1/pBR322/pUC origin of replication
  14523..15383   -  CDS            AmpR: β-lactamase; bla; confers resistance to ampicillin, carbenicillin, and related antibiotics
  15384..15488   -  promoter       AmpR promoter: bla
