>Addgene plasmid #194890 | FUW-crRNA-1-U6_TRE-dLbCpf1-NLS-hCTCF_K365A_R368A-HA-P2A-tagBFP Sequencing Result | analyzer sequence | sequence record 389973
NNNNNNNNNNNNNNNNNNNCGGCCCTATAAAAAGCGAAGCGCGCGGCGGGCGGGAGTCGCTGCGCGCTGC
CTTCGCCCCGTGCCCCGCTCCGCCGCCGCCTCGCGCCGCCCGCCCCGGCTCTGACTGACCGCGTTACTCC
CACAGGTGAGCGGGCGGGACGGCCCTTCTCCTCCGGGCTGTAATTAGCTGAGCAAGAGGTAAGGGTTTAA
GGGATGGTTGGTTGGTGGGGTATTAATGTTTAATTACCTGGAGCACCTGCCTGAAATCACTTTTTTTCAG
GTTGGACCGGTGCCACCATGGACTATAAGGACCACGACGGAGACTACAAGGATCATGATATTGATTACAA
AGACGATGACGATAAGATGGCCCCAAAGAAGAAGCGGAAGGTCGGTATCCACGGAGTCCCAGCAGCCGAC
AAGAAGTACAGCATCGGCCTGGACATCGGCACCAACTCTGTGGGCTGGGCCGTGATCACCGACGAGTACA
AGGTGCCCAGCAAGAAATTCAAGGTGCTGGGCAACACCGACCGGCACAGCATCAAGAAGAACCTGATCGG
AGCCCTGCTGTTCGACAGCGGCGAAACAGCCGAGGCCACCCGGCTGAAGAGAACCGCCAGAAGAAGATAC
ACCAGACGGAAGAACCGGATCTGCTATCTGCAAGAGATCTTCAGCAACGAGATGGCCAAGGTGGACGACA
GCTTCTTCCACAGACTGGAAGAGTCCTTCCTGGTGGAAGAGGATAAGAAGCACGAGCGGCACCCCATCTT
CGGCAACATCGTGGACGAGGTGGCCTACCACGAGAAGTACCCCACCATCTACCACCTGAGAAAGAAACTG
GTGGACAGCACCGACAAGGCCGACCTGCGGCTGATCTATCTGGCCCTGGCCCACATGATCAAGTTCCGGG
GCCACTTCCTGATCGAGGGCGACCTGAACCCCGACAACAGCGACGTGGACAAGCTGTTCATCCAGCTGGT
GCAGACCTACAACCAGCTGTTCGAGGAAAACCCCATCAACGCCAGCGGCGTGGACGCCAAGGCCATCCTG
TCTGCCAGACTGAGCAAGAGCAGACGGCTGGAAAATCTGATCGCCCAGCTGCCCGGCGAGAAGAAGAATG
GCCTGTTCGGAAACCTGATTGCCCTGAGCCTGGGCCTGACCCCCAACTTCAAGAGCAACTTCGACCTGGC
CGAGGATGCCAAACTGCAGCTGAGCAAGGACACCTACGACGACGACCTGGACAACCTGCTGGCCCAGATC
GGCGACCAGTACGCCGACCTGTTTCTGGCCGCCAAGAACCTGTCCGACGCCATCCTGCTGAGCGACATCC
TGAGAGTGAACACCGAGATCACCAAGGCCCCCCTGAGCGCCTCTATGATCAAGAGATACGACGAGCACCA
CCAGGACCTGACCCTGCTGAAAGCTCTCGTGCGGCAGCAGCTGCCTGAGAAGTACAAAGAGATTTTCTTC
GACCAGAGCAAGAACGGCTACGCCGGCTACATTGACGGCGGAGCCAGCCAGGAAGAGTTCTACAAGTTCA
TCAAGCCCATCCTGGAAAAGATGGACGGCACCGAGGAACTGCTCGTGAAGCTGAACAGAGAGGACCTGCT
GCGGAAGCAGCGGACCTTCGACAACGGCAGCATCCCCCACCAGATCCACCTGGGAGAGCTGCACGCCATT
CTGCGGCGGCAGGAAGATTTTTACCCATTCCTGAAGGACAACCGGGAAAAGATCGAGAAGATCCTGACCT
TCCGCATCCCCTACTACGTGGGCCCTCTGGCCAGGGGAAACAGCAGATTCGCCTGGATGACCAGAAAGAG
CGAGGAAACCATCACCCCCTGGAACTTCGAGGAAGTGGTGGACAAGGGCGCTTCCGCCCAGAGCTTCATC
GAGCGGATGACCAACTTCGATAAGAACCTGCCCAACGAGAAGGTGCTGCCCAAGCACAGCCTGCTGTACG
AGTACTTCACCGTGTATAACGAGCTGACCAAAGTGAAATACGTGACCGAGGGAATGAGAAAGCCCGCCTT
CCTGAGCGGCGAGCAGAAAAAGGCCATCGTGGACCTGCTGTTCAAGACCAACCGGAAAGTGACCGTGAAG
CAGCTGAAAGAGGACTACTTCAAGAAAATCGAGTGCTTCGACTCCGTGGAAATCTCCGGCGTGGAAGATC
GGTTCAACGCCTCCCTGGGCACATACCACGATCTGCTGAAAATTATCAAGGACAAGGACTTCCTGGACAA
TGAGGAAAACGAGGACATTCTGGAAGATATCGTGCTGACCCTGACACTGTTTGAGGACAGAGAGATGATC
GAGGAACGGCTGAAAACCTATGCCCACCTGTTCGACGACAAAGTGATGAAGCAGCTGAAGCGGCGGAGAT
ACACCGGCTGGGGCAGGCTGAGCCGGAAGCTGATCAACGGCATCCGGGACAAGCAGTCCGGCAAGACAAT
CCTGGATTTCCTGAAGTCCGACGGCTTCGCCAACAGAAACTTCATGCAGCTGATCCACGACGACAGCCTG
ACCTTTAAAGAGGACATCCAGAAAGCCCAGGTGTCCGGCCAGGGCGATAGCCTGCACGAGCACATTGCCA
ATCTGGCCGGCAGCCCCGCCATTAAGAAGGGCATCCTGCAGACAGTGAAGGTGGTGGACGAGCTCGTGAA
AGTGATGGGCCGGCACAAGCCCGAGAACATCGTGATCGAAATGGCCAGAGAGAACCAGACCACCCAGAAG
GGACAGAAGAACAGCCGCGAGAGAATGAAGCGGATCGAAGAGGGCATCAAAGAGCTGGGCAGCCAGATCC
TGAAAGAACACCCCGTGGAAAACACCCAGCTGCAGAACGAGAAGCTGTACCTGTACTACCTGCAGAATGG
GCGGGATATGTACGTGGACCAGGAACTGGACATCAACCGGCTGTCCGACTACGATGTGGACCATATCGTG
CCTCAGAGCTTTCTGAAGGACGACTCCATCGACAACAAGGTGCTGACCAGAAGCGACAAGAACCGGGGCA
AGAGCGACAACGTGCCCTCCGAAGAGGTCGTGAAGAAGATGAAGAACTACTGGCGGCAGCTGCTGAACGC
CAAGCTGATTACCCAGAGAAAGTTCGACAATCTGACCAAGGCCGAGAGAGGCGGCCTGAGCGAACTGGAT
AAGGCCGGCTTCATCAAGAGACAGCTGGTGGAAACCCGGCAGATCACAAAGCACGTGGCACAGATCCTGG
ACTCCCGGATGAACACTAAGTACGACGAGAATGACAAGCTGATCCGGGAAGTGAAAGTGATCACCCTGAA
GTCCAAGCTGGTGTCCGATTTCCGGAAGGATTTCCAGTTTTACAAAGTGCGCGAGATCAACAACTACCAC
CACGCCCACGACGCCTACCTGAACGCCGTCGTGGGAACCGCCCTGATCAAAAAGTACCCTAAGCTGGAAA
GCGAGTTCGTGTACGGCGACTACAAGGTGTACGACGTGCGGAAGATGATCGCCAAGAGCGAGCAGGAAAT
CGGCAAGGCTACCGCCAAGTACTTCTTCTACAGCAACATCATGAACTTTTTCAAGACCGAGATTACCCTG
GCCAACGGCGAGATCCGGAAGCGGCCTCTGATCGAGACAAACGGCGAAACCGGGGAGATCGTGTGGGATA
AGGGCCGGGATTTTGCCACCGTGCGGAAAGTGCTGAGCATGCCCCAAGTGAATATCGTGAAAAAGACCGA
GGTGCAGACAGGCGGCTTCAGCAAAGAGTCTATCCTGCCCAAGAGGAACAGCGATAAGCTGATCGCCAGA
AAGAAGGACTGGGACCCTAAGAAGTACGGCGGCTTCGACAGCCCCACCGTGGCCTATTCTGTGCTGGTGG
TGGCCAAAGTGGAAAAGGGCAAGTCCAAGAAACTGAAGAGTGTGAAAGAGCTGCTGGGGATCACCATCAT
GGAAAGAAGCAGCTTCGAGAAGAATCCCATCGACTTTCTGGAAGCCAAGGGCTACAAAGAAGTGAAAAAG
GACCTGATCATCAAGCTGCCTAAGTACTCCCTGTTCGAGCTGGAAAACGGCCGGAAGAGAATGCTGGCCT
CTGCCGGCGAACTGCAGAAGGGAAACGAACTGGCCCTGCCCTCCAAATATGTGAACTTCCTGTACCTGGC
CAGCCACTATGAGAAGCTGAAGGGCTCCCCCGAGGATAATGAGCAGAAACAGCTGTTTGTGGAACAGCAC
AAGCACTACCTGGACGAGATCATCGAGCAGATCAGCGAGTTCTCCAAGAGAGTGATCCTGGCCGACGCTA
ATCTGGACAAAGTGCTGTCCGCCTACAACAAGCACCGGGATAAGCCCATCAGAGAGCAGGCCGAGAATAT
CATCCACCTGTTTACCCTGACCAATCTGGGAGCCCCTGCCGCCTTCAAGTACTTTGACACCACCATCGAC
CGGAAGAGGTACACCAGCACCAAAGAGGTGCTGGACGCCACCCTGATCCACCAGAGCATCACCGGCCTGT
ACGAGACACGGATCGACCTGTCTCAGCTGGGAGGCGACAAAAGGCCGGCGGCCACGAAAAAGGCCGGCCA
GGCAAAAAAGAAAAAGGAATTCGGCAGTGGAGAGGGCAGAGGAAGTCTGCTAACATGCGGTGACGTCGAG
GAGAATCCTGGCCCAATGACCGAGTACAAGCCCACGGTGCGCCTCGCCACCCGCGACGACGTCCCCAGGG
CCGTACGCACCCTCGCCGCCGCGTTCGCCGACTACCCCGCCACGCGCCACACCGTCGATCCGGACCGCCA
CATCGAGCGGGTCACCGAGCTGCAAGAACTCTTCCTCACGCGCGTCGGGCTCGACATCGGCAAGGTGTGG
GTCGCGGACGACGGCGCCGCGGTGGCGGTCTGGACCACGCCGGAGAGCGTCGAAGCGGGGGCGGTGTTCG
CCGAGATCGGCCCGCGCATGGCCGAGTTGAGCGGTTCCCGGCTGGCCGCGCAGCAACAGATGGAAGGCCT
CCTGGCGCCGCACCGGCCCAAGGAGCCCGCGTGGTTCCTGGCCACCGTCGGCGTCTCGCCCGACCACCAG
GGCAAGGGTCTGGGCAGCGCCGTCGTGCTCCCCGGAGTGGAGGCGGCCGAGCGCGCCGGGGTGCCCGCCT
TCCTGGAGACCTCCGCGCCCCACAACCTCCCCTTCTACGAGCGGCTCGGCTTCACCGTCACCGCCGACGT
CGAGGTGCCCGAAGGACCGCGCACCTGGTGCATGACCCGCAAGCCCGGTGCCTGAGAATTCTAACTAGAG
CTCGCTGATCAGCCTCGACTGTGCCTTCTAGTTGCCAGCCATCTGTTGTTTGCCCCTCCCCCGTGCCTTC
CTTGACCCTGGAAGGTGCCACTCCCACTGTCCTTTCCTAATAAAATGAGGAAATTGCATCGCATTGTCTG
AGTAGGTGTCATTCTATTCTGGGGGGTGGGGTGGGGCAGGACAGCAAGGGGGAGGATTGGGAAGAGAATA
GCAGGCATGCTGGGGAGCGGCCGCAGGAACCCCTAGTGATGGAGTTGGCCACTCCCTCTCTGCGCGCTCG
CTCGCTCACTGAGGCCGGGCGACCAAAGGTCGCCCGACGCCCGGGCTTTGCCCGGGCGGCCTCAGTGAGC
GAGCGAGCGCGCAGCTGCCTGCAGGGGCGCCTGATGCGGTATTTTCTCCTTACGCATCTGTGCGGTATTT
CACACCGCATA
[95 nt withheld, positions 5682-5776]
T
[46 nt withheld, positions 5778-5823]
C
[141 nt withheld, positions 5825-5965]
CCTTTGACGTTGGAGTCCACGTTCTTT
[37 nt withheld, positions 5993-6029]
ACTCTATCTCGGGCTATTCTTTTGATTTATAAGGGATTTTGCCGATTTCGGTCTATTGGTTAAAAAATGA
GCTGATTTAACAAAAATTTAACGCGAATTTTAACAAAATATTAACGTTTACAATTTTATGGTGCACTCTC
AGTACAATCTGCTCTGATGCCGCATAGTTAAGCCAGCCCCGACACCCGCCAACACCCGCTGACGCGCCCT
GACGGGCTTGTCTGCTCCCGGCATCCGCTTACAGACAAGCTGTGACCGTCTCCGGGAGCTGCATGTGTCA
GAGGTTTTCACCGTCATCACCGAAACGCGCGAGACGAAAGGGCCTCGTGATACGCCTATTTTTATAGGTT
AATGTCATGATAATAATGGTTTCTTAGACGTCAGGTGGCACTTTTCGGGGAAATGTGCGCGGAACCCCTA
TTTGTTTATTTTTCTAAATACATTCAAATATGTATCCGCTCATGAGACAATAACCCTGATAAATGCTTCA
ATAATATTGAAAAAGGAAGAGTATGAGTATTCAACATTTCCGTGTCGCCCTTATTCCCTTTTTTGCGGCA
TTTTGCCTTCCTGTTTTTGCTCACCCAGAAACGCTGGTGAAAGTAAAAGATGCTGAAGATCAGTTGGGTG
CACGAGTGGGTTACATCGAACTGGATCTCAACAGCGGTAAGATCCTTGAGAGTTTTCGCCCCGAAGAACG
TTTTCCAATGATGAGCACTTTTAAAGTTCTGCTATGTGGCGCGGTATTATCCCGTATTGACGCCGGGCAA
GAGCAACTCGGTCGCCGCATACACTATTCTCAGAATGACTTGGTTGAGTACTCACCAGTCACAGAAAAGC
ATCTTACGGATGGCATGACAGTAAGAGAATTATGCAGTGCTGCCATAACCATGAGTGATAACACTGCGGC
CAACTTACTTCTGACAACGATCGGAGGACCGAAGGAGCTAACCGCTTTTTTGCACAACATGGGGGATCAT
GTAACTCGCCTTGATCGTTGGGAACCGGAGCTGAATGAAGCCATACCAAACGACGAGCGTGACACCACGA
TGCCTGTAGCAATGGCAACAACGTTGCGCAAACTATTAACTGGCGAACTACTTACTCTAGCTTCCCGGCA
ACAATTAATAGACTGGATGGAGGCGGATAAAGTTGCAGGACCACTTCTGCGCTCGGCCCTTCCGGCTGGC
TGGTTTATTGCTGATAAATCTGGAGCCGGTGAGCGTGGAAGCCGCGGTATCATTGCAGCACTGGGGCCAG
ATGGTAAGCCCTCCCGTATCGTAGTTATCTACACGACGGGGAGTCAGGCAACTATGGATGAACGAAATAG
ACAGATCGCTGAGATAGGTGCCTCACTGATTAAGCATTGGTAACTGTCAGACCAAGTTTACTCATATATA
CTTTAGATTGATTTAAAACTTCATTTTTAATTTAAAAGGATCTAGGTGAAGATCCTTTTTGATAATCTCA
TGACCAAAATCCCTTAACGTGAGTTTTCGTTCCACTGAGCGTCAGACCCCGTAGAAAAGATCAAAGGATC
TTCTTGAGATCCTTTTTTTCTGCGCGTAATCTGCTGCTTGCAAACAAAAAAACCACCGCTACCAGCGGTG
GTTTGTTTGCCGGATCAAGAGCTACCAACTCTTTTTCCGAAGGTAACTGGCTTCAGCAGAGCGCAGATAC
CAAATACTGTTCTTCTAGTGTAGCCGTAGTTAGGCCACCACTTCAAGAACTCTGTAGCACCGCCTACATA
CCTCGCTCTGCTAATCCTGTTACCAGTGGCTGCTGCCAGTGGCGATAAGTCGTGTCTTACCGGGTTGGAC
TCAAGACGATAGTTACCGGATAAGGCGCAGCGGTCGGGCTGAACGGGGGGTTCGTGCACACAGCCCAGCT
TGGAGCGAACGACCTACACCGAACTGAGATACCTACAGCGTGAGCTATGAGAAAGCGCCACGCTTCCCGA
AGGGAGAAAGGCGGACAGGTATCCGGTAAGCGGCAGGGTCGGAACAGGAGAGCGCACGAGGGAGCTTCCA
GGGGGAAACGCCTGGTATCTTTATAGTCCTGTCGGGTTTCGCCACCTCTGACTTGAGCGTCGATTTTTGT
GATGCTCGTCAGGGGGGCGGAGCCTATGGAAAAACGCCAGCAACGCGGCCTTTTTACGGTTCCTGGCCTT
TTGCTGGCCTTTTGCTCACATGTGAGGGCCTATTTCCCATGATTCCTTCATATTTGCATATACGATACAA
GGCTGTTAGAGAGATAATTGGAATTAATTTGACTGTAAACACAAAGATATTAGTACAAAATACGTGACGT
AGAAAGTAATAATTTCTTGGGTAGTTTGCAGTTTTAAAATTATGTTTTAAAATGGACTATCATATGCTTA
CCGTAACTTGAAAGTATTTCGATTTCTTGGCTTTATATATCTTGTGGAAAGGACGAAACACCGCAGAGGC
TACGAATTGTGCGGTTTTAGAGCTAGAAATAGCAAGTTAAAATAAGGCTAGTCCGTTATCAACTTGAAAA
AGTGGCACCGAGTCGGTGCTTTTTTGTTTTAGAGCTAGAAATAGCAAGTTAAAATAAGGCTAGTCCGTTT
TTAGCGCGTGCGCCAATTCTGCAGACAAATGGCTCTAGAGGTACCCGTTACATAACTTACGGTAAATGGC
CCGCCTGGCTGACCGCCCAACGACCCCCGCCCATTGACGTCAATAGTAACGCCAATAGGGACTTTCCATT
GACGTCAATGGGTGGAGTATTTACGGTAAACTGCCCACTTGGCAGTACATCAAGTGTATCATATGCCAAG
TACGCCCCCTATTGACGTCAATGACGGTAAATGGCCCGCCTGGCATTGTGCCCAGTACATGACCTTATGG
GACTTTCCTACTTGGCAGTACATCTACGTATTAGTCATCGCTATTACCATGGTCGAGGTGAGCCCCACGT
TCTGCTTCACTCTCCCCATCTCCCCCCCCTCCCCACCCCCAATTTNNNNNNNNNNNNNNNNNNNNN
Features (pLannotate 1.2.2; 20 found; start..end, strand, type, name):
     20..52      +  promoter       chicken β-actin promoter (fragment): contains a 21-bp deletion relative to the standard chicken β-actin promoter
     53..280     +  intron         hybrid intron: hybrid between chicken β-actin (CBA) and minute virus of mice (MMV) introns (Gray et al., 2011)
    418..2019    +  CDS            Cas9(N): N-terminal portion of Streptococcus pyogenes Cas9 (Zetsche et al., 2015)
   2020..4518    +  CDS            Cas9(C): C-terminal portion of Streptococcus pyogenes Cas9 (Zetsche et al., 2015)
   4519..4566    +  CDS            nucleoplasmin NLS: bipartite nuclear localization signal from nucleoplasmin
   4636..5235    +  CDS            PuroR (fragment): puromycin N-acetyltransferase; pac from Streptomyces; confers resistance to puromycin
   5269..5380    +  polyA_signal   bGH poly(A) signal: bovine growth hormone polyadenylation signal
   5485..5625    +  repeat_region  AAV2 ITR: inverted terminal repeat of adeno-associated virus serotype 2 inverted
   5630..5681    -  misc_feature   bom (fragment): basis of mobility region from pBR322
   5700..6155    +  rep_origin     f1 ori (sequence partly withheld): f1 bacteriophage origin of replication; arrow indicates direction of (+) strand synthesis
   6156..6205    -  misc_feature   bom (fragment): basis of mobility region from pBR322
   6307..6342    -  CDS            rop (fragment): Rop protein, which maintains plasmids at low copy number; rop
   6437..6541    +  promoter       AmpR promoter: bla
   6542..7402    +  CDS            AmpR: β-lactamase; bla; confers resistance to ampicillin, carbenicillin, and related antibiotics
   7573..8161    +  rep_origin     ori: high-copy-number ColE1/pMB1/pBR322/pUC origin of replication
   8223..8463    +  promoter       U6 promoter: RNA polymerase III promoter for human U6 snRNA
   8493..8568    +  misc_RNA       gRNA scaffold: guide RNA scaffold for the Streptococcus pyogenes CRISPR/Cas9 system
   8575..8618    +  misc_RNA       gRNA scaffold (fragment): guide RNA scaffold for the Streptococcus pyogenes CRISPR/Cas9 system
   8665..8950    +  enhancer       CMV enhancer: human cytomegalovirus immediate early enhancer; contains an 18-bp deletion relative to the standard CMV enhancer
   8952..9014    +  promoter       chicken β-actin promoter (fragment): contains a 21-bp deletion relative to the standard chicken β-actin promoter
