[The description below was written by a language model from this plasmid's Addgene catalogue record and pLannotate feature annotations shown in this document.]
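Description:
FUW-crRNA-1-U6_TRE-dLbCpf1-NLS-hCTCF_K365A_R368A-HA-P2A-tagBFP is an all-in-one, doxycycline-inducible lentiviral transfer plasmid of about 15.6 kb built on a modified FUW backbone. In bacteria it is maintained through a high-copy ColE1/pUC-type origin and ampicillin resistance, and it also carries an f1 origin. The viral portion has a CMV enhancer/promoter-driven truncated HIV-1 5' LTR, the Ψ packaging signal, RRE, cPPT/CTS, WPRE and a truncated 3' LTR followed by a bGH polyadenylation signal. An SV40/EM7-driven bleomycin/Zeocin resistance cassette lies outside the LTRs. The depositor notes that it is not packaged into virus, so transduced cells are identified by sorting for TagBFP fluorescence.

Between the LTRs are two expression units in opposite orientations. A human U6 Pol III promoter on the reverse strand drives crRNA-1, which targets the human MECP2 locus. A Tet-responsive promoter, annotated as TRE3G, drives a single open reading frame encoding human codon-optimized, catalytically inactive LbCpf1 (D832A), an SV40 NLS, human CTCF carrying K365A and R368A substitutions, and a C-terminal HA tag. A P2A peptide then releases TagBFP as a separate reporter protein. Induction requires a Tet-On transactivator, which is not annotated on this plasmid and so presumably has to be supplied separately. The construct recruits the mutant CTCF fusion to MECP2 in epigenome-editing work on Rett syndrome neurons. The record does not state what the CTCF mutations are meant to do.

The second, 9 kb sequencing record annotates an SpCas9-puromycin plasmid with an AAV2 ITR and a chicken β-actin promoter. This does not match the catalogue entry and appears to be a different construct.
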