Addgene plasmid #194890: FUW-crRNA-1-U6_TRE-dLbCpf1-NLS-hCTCF_K365A_R368A-HA-P2A-tagBFP
Purpose: Dox-inducible all-in-one lentiviral construct to express dCpf1-CTCF-K365A_R368A mutant and crRNA-1 targeting the human MECP2 locus.
Depositing lab: Shawn Liu. Depositing organization: Columbia University. Publication: Multiplex epigenome editing of MECP2 to rescue Rett syndrome neurons. Qian J, Guan X, Xie B, Xu C, Niu J, Tang X, Li CH, Colecraft HM, Jaenisch R, Liu XS. Sci Transl Med. 2023 Jan 18;15(679):eadd4666. doi: 10.1126/scitranslmed.add4666. Epub 2023 Jan 18. PubMed 36652535.
Backbone
  Vector backbone: Fuw
  Backbone size w/o insert (bp): 5946
  Total vector size (bp): 15588
  Modifications to backbone: Fuw-TRE-HA-P2A-tagBFP
  Vector type: Lentiviral
  Selectable markers: tagBFP by FACS
Growth in bacteria
  Bacterial resistance: Ampicillin, 100 μg/mL
  Growth temperature: 30°C
  Growth strain: NEB Stable
  Copy number: High Copy
Gene/Insert 1
  Gene/Insert name: dLbCpf1-NLS-hCTCF_K365A_R368A
  Species: Synthetic
  Insert size (bp): 5946
  Mutation: Human codon optimized catalytically inactive LbCpf1 (dLbCpf1) with mutation of D832A; CTCF with mutations of K365A and R368A
  Promoter: TRE
  Tag / fusion protein: HA (C terminal on insert)
  Cloning method: Gibson Cloning
  Sequencing primers: 5′ cgtatgcagactttactccc; 3′ taaagcagcgtatcc
Gene/Insert 2
  Gene/Insert name: U6-crRNA1
  Species: Synthetic
  Insert size (bp): 316
  Promoter: U6
  Cloning method: Gibson Cloning
  Sequencing primers: 5′ cgggtttattacagggacag
Terms and licenses: Academic/Nonprofit Terms; Industry Terms: Not Available to Industry
Depositor comments: Zeo marker is outside the LTRs and will not be packaged into virus.
How to cite: FUW-crRNA-1-U6_TRE-dLbCpf1-NLS-hCTCF_K365A_R368A-HA-P2A-tagBFP was a gift from Shawn Liu (Addgene plasmid # 194890 ; http://n2t.net/addgene:194890 ; RRID:Addgene_194890)
